>Addgene plasmid #83262 | pAD-CMV-STAT5B-DN-CMV-GFP | addgene full sequence | sequence record 173252 | Addgene NGS Result
CTTGTACAAAGTGGTTGATCTAGAGGGCCCGCGGTTCGAAGGTAAGCCTATCCCTAACCCTCTCCTCGGT
CTCGATTCTACGCGTACCGGTTAGTAATGAGTTTAAACGGGGGAGGCTAACTGAAACACGGAAGGAGACA
ATACCGGAAGGAACCCGCGCTATGACGGCAATAAAAAGACAGAATAAAACGCACGGGTGTTGGGTCGTTT
GTTCATAAACGCGGGGTTCGGTCCCAGGGCTGGCACTCTGTCGATACCCCACCGAGACCCCATTGGGGCC
AATACGCCCGCGTTTCTTCCTTTTCCCCACCCCACCCCCCAAGTTCGGGTGAAGGCCCAGGGCTCGCAGC
CAACGTCGGGGCGGCAGGCCCTGCCATAGCAGATCCGATTCGACAGATCACTGAAATGTGTGGGCGTGGC
TTAAGGGTGGGAAAGAATATATAAGGTGGGGGTCTTATGTAGTTTTGTATCTGTTTTGCAGCAGCCGCCG
CCGCCATGAGCACCAACTCGTTTGATGGAAGCATTGTGAGCTCATATTTGACAACGCGCATGCCCCCATG
GGCCGGGGTGCGTCAGAATGTGATGGGCTCCAGCATTGATGGTCGCCCCGTCCTGCCCGCAAACTCTACT
ACCTTGACCTACGAGACCGTGTCTGGAACGCCGTTGGAGACTGCAGCCTCCGCCGCCGCTTCAGCCGCTG
CAGCCACCGCCCGCGGGATTGTGACTGACTTTGCTTTCCTGAGCCCGCTTGCAAGCAGTGCAGCTTCCCG
TTCATCCGCCCGCGATGACAAGTTGACGGCTCTTTTGGCACAATTGGATTCTTTGACCCGGGAACTTAAT
GTCGTTTCTCAGCAGCTGTTGGATCTGCGCCAGCAGGTTTCTGCCCTGAAGGCTTCCTCCCCTCCCAATG
CGGTTTAAAACATAAATAAAAAACCAGACTCTGTTTGGATTTGGATCAAGCAAGTGTCTTGCTGTCTTTA
TTTAGGGGTTTTGCGCGCGCGGTAGGCCCGGGACCAGCGGTCTCGGTCGTTGAGGGTCCTGTGTATTTTT
TCCAGGACGTGGTAAAGGTGACTCTGGATGTTCAGATACATGGGCATAAGCCCGTCTCTGGGGTGGAGGT
AGCACCACTGCAGAGCTTCATGCTGCGGGGTGGTGTTGTAGATGATCCAGTCGTAGCAGGAGCGCTGGGC
GTGGTGCCTAAAAATGTCTTTCAGTAGCAAGCTGATTGCCAGGGGCAGGCCCTTGGTGTAAGTGTTTACA
AAGCGGTTAAGCTGGGATGGGTGCATACGTGGGGATATGAGATGCATCTTGGACTGTATTTTTAGGTTGG
CTATGTTCCCAGCCATATCCCTCCGGGGATTCATGTTGTGCAGAACCACCAGCACAGTGTATCCGGTGCA
CTTGGGAAATTTGTCATGTAGCTTAGAAGGAAATGCGTGGAAGAACTTGGAGACGCCCTTGTGACCTCCA
AGATTTTCCATGCATTCGTCCATAATGATGGCAATGGGCCCACGGGCGGCGGCCTGGGCGAAGATATTTC
TGGGATCACTAACGTCATAGTTGTGTTCCAGGATGAGATCGTCATAGGCCATTTTTACAAAGCGCGGGCG
GAGGGTGCCAGACTGCGGTATAATGGTTCCATCCGGCCCAGGGGCGTAGTTACCCTCACAGATTTGCATT
TCCCACGCTTTGAGTTCAGATGGGGGGATCATGTCTACCTGCGGGGCGATGAAGAAAACGGTTTCCGGGG
TAGGGGAGATCAGCTGGGAAGAAAGCAGGTTCCTGAGCAGCTGCGACTTACCGCAGCCGGTGGGCCCGTA
AATCACACCTATTACCGGCTGCAACTGGTAGTTAAGAGAGCTGCAGCTGCCGTCATCCCTGAGCAGGGGG
GCCACTTCGTTAAGCATGTCCCTGACTCGCATGTTTTCCCTGACCAAATCCGCCAGAAGGCGCTCGCCGC
CCAGCGATAGCAGTTCTTGCAAGGAAGCAAAGTTTTTCAACGGTTTGAGACCGTCCGCCGTAGGCATGCT
TTTGAGCGTTTGACCAAGCAGTTCCAGGCGGTCCCACAGCTCGGTCACCTGCTCTACGGCATCTCGATCC
AGCATATCTCCTCGTTTCGCGGGTTGGGGCGGCTTTCGCTGTACGGCAGTAGTCGGTGCTCGTCCAGACG
GGCCAGGGTCATGTCTTTCCACGGGCGCAGGGTCCTCGTCAGCGTAGTCTGGGTCACGGTGAAGGGGTGC
GCTCCGGGCTGCGCGCTGGCCAGGGTGCGCTTGAGGCTGGTCCTGCTGGTGCTGAAGCGCTGCCGGTCTT
CGCCCTGCGCGTCGGCCAGGTAGCATTTGACCATGGTGTCATAGTCCAGCCCCTCCGCGGCGTGGCCCTT
GGCGCGCAGCTTGCCCTTGGAGGAGGCGCCGCACGAGGGGCAGTGCAGACTTTTGAGGGCGTAGAGCTTG
GGCGCGAGAAATACCGATTCCGGGGAGTAGGCATCCGCGCCGCAGGCCCCGCAGACGGTCTCGCATTCCA
CGAGCCAGGTGAGCTCTGGCCGTTCGGGGTCAAAAACCAGGTTTCCCCCATGCTTTTTGATGCGTTTCTT
ACCTCTGGTTTCCATGAGCCGGTGTCCACGCTCGGTGACGAAAAGGCTGTCCGTGTCCCCGTATACAGAC
TTGAGAGGCCTGTCCTCGAGCGGTGTTCCGCGGTCCTCCTCGTATAGAAACTCGGACCACTCTGAGACAA
AGGCTCGCGTCCAGGCCAGCACGAAGGAGGCTAAGTGGGAGGGGTAGCGGTCGTTGTCCACTAGGGGGTC
CACTCGCTCCAGGGTGTGAAGACACATGTCGCCCTCTTCGGCATCAAGGAAGGTGATTGGTTTGTAGGTG
TAGGCCACGTGACCGGGTGTTCCTGAAGGGGGGCTATAAAAGGGGGTGGGGGCGCGTTCGTCCTCACTCT
CTTCCGCATCGCTGTCTGCGAGGGCCAGCTGTTGGGGTGAGTACTCCCTCTGAAAAGCGGGCATGACTTC
TGCGCTAAGATTGTCAGTTTCCAAAAACGAGGAGGATTTGATATTCACCTGGCCCGCGGTGATGCCTTTG
AGGGTGGCCGCATCCATCTGGTCAGAAAAGACAATCTTTTTGTTGTCAAGCTTGGTGGCAAACGACCCGT
AGAGGGCGTTGGACAGCAACTTGGCGATGGAGCGCAGGGTTTGGTTTTTGTCGCGATCGGCGCGCTCCTT
GGCCGCGATGTTTAGCTGCACGTATTCGCGCGCAACGCACCGCCATTCGGGAAAGACGGTGGTGCGCTCG
TCGGGCACCAGGTGCACGCGCCAACCGCGGTTGTGCAGGGTGACAAGGTCAACGCTGGTGGCTACCTCTC
CGCGTAGGCGCTCGTTGGTCCAGCAGAGGCGGCCGCCCTTGCGCGAGCAGAATGGCGGTAGGGGGTCTAG
CTGCGTCTCGTCCGGGGGGTCTGCGTCCACGGTAAAGACCCCGGGCAGCAGGCGCGCGTCGAAGTAGTCT
ATCTTGCATCCTTGCAAGTCTAGCGCCTGCTGCCATGCGCGGGCGGCAAGCGCGCGCTCGTATGGGTTGA
GTGGGGGACCCCATGGCATGGGGTGGGTGAGCGCGGAGGCGTACATGCCGCAAATGTCGTAAACGTAGAG
GGGCTCTCTGAGTATTCCAAGATATGTAGGGTAGCATCTTCCACCGCGGATGCTGGCGCGCACGTAATCG
TATAGTTCGTGCGAGGGAGCGAGGAGGTCGGGACCGAGGTTGCTACGGGCGGGCTGCTCTGCTCGGAAGA
CTATCTGCCTGAAGATGGCATGTGAGTTGGATGATATGGTTGGACGCTGGAAGACGTTGAAGCTGGCGTC
TGTGAGACCTACCGCGTCACGCACGAAGGAGGCGTAGGAGTCGCGCAGCTTGTTGACCAGCTCGGCGGTG
ACCTGCACGTCTAGGGCGCAGTAGTCCAGGGTTTCCTTGATGATGTCATACTTATCCTGTCCCTTTTTTT
TCCACAGCTCGCGGTTGAGGACAAACTCTTCGCGGTCTTTCCAGTACTCTTGGATCGGAAACCCGTCGGC
CTCCGAACGGTAAGAGCCTAGCATGTAGAACTGGTTGACGGCCTGGTAGGCGCAGCATCCCTTTTCTACG
GGTAGCGCGTATGCCTGCGCGGCCTTCCGGAGCGAGGTGTGGGTGAGCGCAAAGGTGTCCCTGACCATGA
CTTTGAGGTACTGGTATTTGAAGTCAGTGTCGTCGCATCCGCCCTGCTCCCAGAGCAAAAAGTCCGTGCG
CTTTTTGGAACGCGGATTTGGCAGGGCGAAGGTGACATCGTTGAAGAGTATCTTTCCCGCGCGAGGCATA
AAGTTGCGTGTGATGCGGAAGGGTCCCGGCACCTCGGAACGGTTGTTAATTACCTGGGCGGCGAGCACGA
TCTCGTCAAAGCCGTTGATGTTGTGGCCCACAATGTAAAGTTCCAAGAAGCGCGGGATGCCCTTGATGGA
AGGCAATTTTTTAAGTTCCTCGTAGGTGAGCTCTTCAGGGGAGCTGAGCCCGTGCTCTGAAAGGGCCCAG
TCTGCAAGATGAGGGTTGGAAGCGACGAATGAGCTCCACAGGTCACGGGCCATTAGCATTTGCAGGTGGT
CGCGAAAGGTCCTAAACTGGCGACCTATGGCCATTTTTTCTGGGGTGATGCAGTAGAAGGTAAGCGGGTC
TTGTTCCCAGCGGTCCCATCCAAGGTTCGCGGCTAGGTCTCGCGCGGCAGTCACTAGAGGCTCATCTCCG
CCGAACTTCATGACCAGCATGAAGGGCACGAGCTGCTTCCCAAAGGCCCCCATCCAAGTATAGGTCTCTA
CATCGTAGGTGACAAAGAGACGCTCGGTGCGAGGATGCGAGCCGATCGGGAAGAACTGGATCTCCCGCCA
CCAATTGGAGGAGTGGCTATTGATGTGGTGAAAGTAGAAGTCCCTGCGACGGGCCGAACACTCGTGCTGG
CTTTTGTAAAAACGTGCGCAGTACTGGCAGCGGTGCACGGGCTGTACATCCTGCACGAGGTTGACCTGAC
GACCGCGCACAAGGAAGCAGAGTGGGAATTTGAGCCCCTCGCCTGGCGGGTTTGGCTGGTGGTCTTCTAC
TTCGGCTGCTTGTCCTTGACCGTCTGGCTGCTCGAGGGGAGTTACGGTGGATCGGACCACCACGCCGCGC
GAGCCCAAAGTCCAGATGTCCGCGCGCGGCGGTCGGAGCTTGATGACAACATCGCGCAGATGGGAGCTGT
CCATGGTCTGGAGCTCCCGCGGCGTCAGGTCAGGCGGGAGCTCCTGCAGGTTTACCTCGCATAGACGGGT
CAGGGCGCGGGCTAGATCCAGGTGATACCTAATTTCCAGGGGCTGGTTGGTGGCGGCGTCGATGGCTTGC
AAGAGGCCGCATCCCCGCGGCGCGACTACGGTACCGCGCGGCGGGCGGTGGGCCGCGGGGGTGTCCTTGG
ATGATGCATCTAAAAGCGGTGACGCGGGCGAGCCCCCGGAGGTAGGGGGGGCTCCGGACCCGCCGGGAGA
GGGGGCAGGGGCACGTCGGCGCCGCGCGCGGGCAGGAGCTGGTGCTGCGCGCGTAGGTTGCTGGCGAACG
CGACGACGCGGCGGTTGATCTCCTGAATCTGGCGCCTCTGCGTGAAGACGACGGGCCCGGTGAGCTTGAA
CCTGAAAGAGAGTTCGACAGAATCAATTTCGGTGTCGTTGACGGCGGCCTGGCGCAAAATCTCCTGCACG
TCTCCTGAGTTGTCTTGATAGGCGATCTCGGCCATGAACTGCTCGATCTCTTCCTCCTGGAGATCTCCGC
GTCCGGCTCGCTCCACGGTGGCGGCGAGGTCGTTGGAAATGCGGGCCATGAGCTGCGAGAAGGCGTTGAG
GCCTCCCTCGTTCCAGACGCGGCTGTAGACCACGCCCCCTTCGGCATCGCGGGCGCGCATGACCACCTGC
GCGAGATTGAGCTCCACGTGCCGGGCGAAGACGGCGTAGTTTCGCAGGCGCTGAAAGAGGTAGTTGAGGG
TGGTGGCGGTGTGTTCTGCCACGAAGAAGTACATAACCCAGCGTCGCAACGTGGATTCGTTGATATCCCC
CAAGGCCTCAAGGCGCTCCATGGCCTCGTAGAAGTCCACGGCGAAGTTGAAAAACTGGGAGTTGCGCGCC
GACACGGTTAACTCCTCCTCCAGAAGACGGATGAGCTCGGCGACAGTGTCGCGCACCTCGCGCTCAAAGG
CTACAGGGGCCTCTTCTTCTTCTTCAATCTCCTCTTCCATAAGGGCCTCCCCTTCTTCTTCTTCTGGCGG
CGGTGGGGGAGGGGGGACACGGCGGCGACGACGGCGCACCGGGAGGCGGTCGACAAAGCGCTCGATCATC
TCCCCGCGGCGACGGCGCATGGTCTCGGTGACGGCGCGGCCGTTCTCGCGGGGGCGCAGTTGGAAGACGC
CGCCCGTCATGTCCCGGTTATGGGTTGGCGGGGGGCTGCCATGCGGCAGGGATACGGCGCTAACGATGCA
TCTCAACAATTGTTGTGTAGGTACTCCGCCGCCGAGGGACCTGAGCGAGTCCGCATCGACCGGATCGGAA
AACCTCTCGAGAAAGGCGTCTAACCAGTCACAGTCGCAAGGTAGGCTGAGCACCGTGGCGGGCGGCAGCG
GGCGGCGGTCGGGGTTGTTTCTGGCGGAGGTGCTGCTGATGATGTAATTAAAGTAGGCGGTCTTGAGACG
GCGGATGGTCGACAGAAGCACCATGTCCTTGGGTCCGGCCTGCTGAATGCGCAGGCGGTCGGCCATGCCC
CAGGCTTCGTTTTGACATCGGCGCAGGTCTTTGTAGTAGTCTTGCATGAGCCTTTCTACCGGCACTTCTT
CTTCTCCTTCCTCTTGTCCTGCATCTCTTGCATCTATCGCTGCGGCGGCGGCGGAGTTTGGCCGTAGGTG
GCGCCCTCTTCCTCCCATGCGTGTGACCCCGAAGCCCCTCATCGGCTGAAGCAGGGCTAGGTCGGCGACA
ACGCGCTCGGCTAATATGGCCTGCTGCACCTGCGTGAGGGTAGACTGGAAGTCATCCATGTCCACAAAGC
GGTGGTATGCGCCCGTGTTGATGGTGTAAGTGCAGTTGGCCATAACGGACCAGTTAACGGTCTGGTGACC
CGGCTGCGAGAGCTCGGTGTACCTGAGACGCGAGTAAGCCCTCGAGTCAAATACGTAGTCGTTGCAAGTC
CGCACCAGGTACTGGTATCCCACCAAAAAGTGCGGCGGCGGCTGGCGGTAGAGGGGCCAGCGTAGGGTGG
CCGGGGCTCCGGGGGCGAGATCTTCCAACATAAGGCGATGATATCCGTAGATGTACCTGGACATCCAGGT
GATGCCGGCGGCGGTGGTGGAGGCGCGCGGAAAGTCGCGGACGCGGTTCCAGATGTTGCGCAGCGGCAAA
AAGTGCTCCATGGTCGGGACGCTCTGGCCGGTCAGGCGCGCGCAATCGTTGACGCTCTAGACCGTGCAAA
AGGAGAGCCTGTAAGCGGGCACTCTTCCGTGGTCTGGTGGATAAATTCGCAAGGGTATCATGGCGGACGA
CCGGGGTTCGAGCCCCGTATCCGGCCGTCCGCCGTGATCCATGCGGTTACCGCCCGCGTGTCGAACCCAG
GTGTGCGACGTCAGACAACGGGGGAGTGCTCCTTTTGGCTTCCTTCCAGGCGCGGCGGCTGCTGCGCTAG
CTTTTTTGGCCACTGGCCGCGCGCAGCGTAAGCGGTTAGGCTGGAAAGCGAAAGCATTAAGTGGCTCGCT
CCCTGTAGCCGGAGGGTTATTTTCCAAGGGTTGAGTCGCGGGACCCCCGGTTCGAGTCTCGGACCGGCCG
GACTGCGGCGAACGGGGGTTTGCCTCCCCGTCATGCAAGACCCCGCTTGCAAATTCCTCCGGAAACAGGG
ACGAGCCCCTTTTTTGCTTTTCCCAGATGCATCCGGTGCTGCGGCAGATGCGCCCCCCTCCTCAGCAGCG
GCAAGAGCAAGAGCAGCGGCAGACATGCAGGGCACCCTCCCCTCCTCCTACCGCGTCAGGAGGGGCGACA
TCCGCGGTTGACGCGGCAGCAGATGGTGATTACGAACCCCCGCGGCGCCGGGCCCGGCACTACCTGGACT
TGGAGGAGGGCGAGGGCCTGGCGCGGCTAGGAGCGCCCTCTCCTGAGCGGCACCCAAGGGTGCAGCTGAA
GCGTGATACGCGTGAGGCGTACGTGCCGCGGCAGAACCTGTTTCGCGACCGCGAGGGAGAGGAGCCCGAG
GAGATGCGGGATCGAAAGTTCCACGCAGGGCGCGAGCTGCGGCATGGCCTGAATCGCGAGCGGTTGCTGC
GCGAGGAGGACTTTGAGCCCGACGCGCGAACCGGGATTAGTCCCGCGCGCGCACACGTGGCGGCCGCCGA
CCTGGTAACCGCATACGAGCAGACGGTGAACCAGGAGATTAACTTTCAAAAAAGCTTTAACAACCACGTG
CGTACGCTTGTGGCGCGCGAGGAGGTGGCTATAGGACTGATGCATCTGTGGGACTTTGTAAGCGCGCTGG
AGCAAAACCCAAATAGCAAGCCGCTCATGGCGCAGCTGTTCCTTATAGTGCAGCACAGCAGGGACAACGA
GGCATTCAGGGATGCGCTGCTAAACATAGTAGAGCCCGAGGGCCGCTGGCTGCTCGATTTGATAAACATC
CTGCAGAGCATAGTGGTGCAGGAGCGCAGCTTGAGCCTGGCTGACAAGGTGGCCGCCATCAACTATTCCA
TGCTTAGCCTGGGCAAGTTTTACGCCCGCAAGATATACCATACCCCTTACGTTCCCATAGACAAGGAGGT
AAAGATCGAGGGGTTCTACATGCGCATGGCGCTGAAGGTGCTTACCTTGAGCGACGACCTGGGCGTTTAT
CGCAACGAGCGCATCCACAAGGCCGTGAGCGTGAGCCGGCGGCGCGAGCTCAGCGACCGCGAGCTGATGC
ACAGCCTGCAAAGGGCCCTGGCTGGCACGGGCAGCGGCGATAGAGAGGCCGAGTCCTACTTTGACGCGGG
CGCTGACCTGCGCTGGGCCCCAAGCCGACGCGCCCTGGAGGCAGCTGGGGCCGGACCTGGGCTGGCGGTG
GCACCCGCGCGCGCTGGCAACGTCGGCGGCGTGGAGGAATATGACGAGGACGATGAGTACGAGCCAGAGG
ACGGCGAGTACTAAGCGGTGATGTTTCTGATCAGATGATGCAAGACGCAACGGACCCGGCGGTGCGGGCG
GCGCTGCAGAGCCAGCCGTCCGGCCTTAACTCCACGGACGACTGGCGCCAGGTCATGGACCGCATCATGT
CGCTGACTGCGCGCAATCCTGACGCGTTCCGGCAGCAGCCGCAGGCCAACCGGCTCTCCGCAATTCTGGA
AGCGGTGGTCCCGGCGCGCGCAAACCCCACGCACGAGAAGGTGCTGGCGATCGTAAACGCGCTGGCCGAA
AACAGGGCCATCCGGCCCGACGAGGCCGGCCTGGTCTACGACGCGCTGCTTCAGCGCGTGGCTCGTTACA
ACAGCGGCAACGTGCAGACCAACCTGGACCGGCTGGTGGGGGATGTGCGCGAGGCCGTGGCGCAGCGTGA
GCGCGCGCAGCAGCAGGGCAACCTGGGCTCCATGGTTGCACTAAACGCCTTCCTGAGTACACAGCCCGCC
AACGTGCCGCGGGGACAGGAGGACTACACCAACTTTGTGAGCGCACTGCGGCTAATGGTGACTGAGACAC
CGCAAAGTGAGGTGTACCAGTCTGGGCCAGACTATTTTTTCCAGACCAGTAGACAAGGCCTGCAGACCGT
AAACCTGAGCCAGGCTTTCAAAAACTTGCAGGGGCTGTGGGGGGTGCGGGCTCCCACAGGCGACCGCGCG
ACCGTGTCTAGCTTGCTGACGCCCAACTCGCGCCTGTTGCTGCTGCTAATAGCGCCCTTCACGGACAGTG
GCAGCGTGTCCCGGGACACATACCTAGGTCACTTGCTGACACTGTACCGCGAGGCCATAGGTCAGGCGCA
TGTGGACGAGCATACTTTCCAGGAGATTACAAGTGTCAGCCGCGCGCTGGGGCAGGAGGACACGGGCAGC
CTGGAGGCAACCCTAAACTACCTGCTGACCAACCGGCGGCAGAAGATCCCCTCGTTGCACAGTTTAAACA
GCGAGGAGGAGCGCATTTTGCGCTACGTGCAGCAGAGCGTGAGCCTTAACCTGATGCGCGACGGGGTAAC
GCCCAGCGTGGCGCTGGACATGACCGCGCGCAACATGGAACCGGGCATGTATGCCTCAAACCGGCCGTTT
ATCAACCGCCTAATGGACTACTTGCATCGCGCGGCCGCCGTGAACCCCGAGTATTTCACCAATGCCATCT
TGAACCCGCACTGGCTACCGCCCCCTGGTTTCTACACCGGGGGATTCGAGGTGCCCGAGGGTAACGATGG
ATTCCTCTGGGACGACATAGACGACAGCGTGTTTTCCCCGCAACCGCAGACCCTGCTAGAGTTGCAACAG
CGCGAGCAGGCAGAGGCGGCGCTGCGAAAGGAAAGCTTCCGCAGGCCAAGCAGCTTGTCCGATCTAGGCG
CTGCGGCCCCGCGGTCAGATGCTAGTAGCCCATTTCCAAGCTTGATAGGGTCTCTTACCAGCACTCGCAC
CACCCGCCCGCGCCTGCTGGGCGAGGAGGAGTACCTAAACAACTCGCTGCTGCAGCCGCAGCGCGAAAAA
AACCTGCCTCCGGCATTTCCCAACAACGGGATAGAGAGCCTAGTGGACAAGATGAGTAGATGGAAGACGT
ACGCGCAGGAGCACAGGGACGTGCCAGGCCCGCGCCCGCCCACCCGTCGTCAAAGGCACGACCGTCAGCG
GGGTCTGGTGTGGGAGGACGATGACTCGGCAGACGACAGCAGCGTCCTGGATTTGGGAGGGAGTGGCAAC
CCGTTTGCGCACCTTCGCCCCAGGCTGGGGAGAATGTTTTAAAAAAAAAAAAAGCATGATGCAAAATAAA
AAACTCACCAAGGCCATGGCACCGAGCGTTGGTTTTCTTGTATTCCCCTTAGTATGCGGCGCGCGGCGAT
GTATGAGGAAGGTCCTCCTCCCTCCTACGAGAGTGTGGTGAGCGCGGCGCCAGTGGCGGCGGCGCTGGGT
TCTCCCTTCGATGCTCCCCTGGACCCGCCGTTTGTGCCTCCGCGGTACCTGCGGCCTACCGGGGGGAGAA
ACAGCATCCGTTACTCTGAGTTGGCACCCCTATTCGACACCACCCGTGTGTACCTGGTGGACAACAAGTC
AACGGATGTGGCATCCCTGAACTACCAGAACGACCACAGCAACTTTCTGACCACGGTCATTCAAAACAAT
GACTACAGCCCGGGGGAGGCAAGCACACAGACCATCAATCTTGACGACCGGTCGCACTGGGGCGGCGACC
TGAAAACCATCCTGCATACCAACATGCCAAATGTGAACGAGTTCATGTTTACCAATAAGTTTAAGGCGCG
GGTGATGGTGTCGCGCTTGCCTACTAAGGACAATCAGGTGGAGCTGAAATACGAGTGGGTGGAGTTCACG
CTGCCCGAGGGCAACTACTCCGAGACCATGACCATAGACCTTATGAACAACGCGATCGTGGAGCACTACT
TGAAAGTGGGCAGACAGAACGGGGTTCTGGAAAGCGACATCGGGGTAAAGTTTGACACCCGCAACTTCAG
ACTGGGGTTTGACCCCGTCACTGGTCTTGTCATGCCTGGGGTATATACAAACGAAGCCTTCCATCCAGAC
ATCATTTTGCTGCCAGGATGCGGGGTGGACTTCACCCACAGCCGCCTGAGCAACTTGTTGGGCATCCGCA
AGCGGCAACCCTTCCAGGAGGGCTTTAGGATCACCTACGATGATCTGGAGGGTGGTAACATTCCCGCACT
GTTGGATGTGGACGCCTACCAGGCGAGCTTGAAAGATGACACCGAACAGGGCGGGGGTGGCGCAGGCGGC
AGCAACAGCAGTGGCAGCGGCGCGGAAGAGAACTCCAACGCGGCAGCCGCGGCAATGCAGCCGGTGGAGG
ACATGAACGATCATGCCATTCGCGGCGACACCTTTGCCACACGGGCTGAGGAGAAGCGCGCTGAGGCCGA
AGCAGCGGCCGAAGCTGCCGCCCCCGCTGCGCAACCCGAGGTCGAGAAGCCTCAGAAGAAACCGGTGATC
AAACCCCTGACAGAGGACAGCAAGAAACGCAGTTACAACCTAATAAGCAATGACAGCACCTTCACCCAGT
ACCGCAGCTGGTACCTTGCATACAACTACGGCGACCCTCAGACCGGAATCCGCTCATGGACCCTGCTTTG
CACTCCTGACGTAACCTGCGGCTCGGAGCAGGTCTACTGGTCGTTGCCAGACATGATGCAAGACCCCGTG
ACCTTCCGCTCCACGCGCCAGATCAGCAACTTTCCGGTGGTGGGCGCCGAGCTGTTGCCCGTGCACTCCA
AGAGCTTCTACAACGACCAGGCCGTCTACTCCCAACTCATCCGCCAGTTTACCTCTCTGACCCACGTGTT
CAATCGCTTTCCCGAGAACCAGATTTTGGCGCGCCCGCCAGCCCCCACCATCACCACCGTCAGTGAAAAC
GTTCCTGCTCTCACAGATCACGGGACGCTACCGCTGCGCAACAGCATCGGAGGAGTCCAGCGAGTGACCA
TTACTGACGCCAGACGCCGCACCTGCCCCTACGTTTACAAGGCCCTGGGCATAGTCTCGCCGCGCGTCCT
ATCGAGCCGCACTTTTTGAGCAAGCATGTCCATCCTTATATCGCCCAGCAATAACACAGGCTGGGGCCTG
CGCTTCCCAAGCAAGATGTTTGGCGGGGCCAAGAAGCGCTCCGACCAACACCCAGTGCGCGTGCGCGGGC
ACTACCGCGCGCCCTGGGGCGCGCACAAACGCGGCCGCACTGGGCGCACCACCGTCGATGACGCCATCGA
CGCGGTGGTGGAGGAGGCGCGCAACTACACGCCCACGCCGCCACCAGTGTCCACAGTGGACGCGGCCATT
CAGACCGTGGTGCGCGGAGCCCGGCGCTATGCTAAAATGAAGAGACGGCGGAGGCGCGTAGCACGTCGCC
ACCGCCGCCGACCCGGCACTGCCGCCCAACGCGCGGCGGCGGCCCTGCTTAACCGCGCACGTCGCACCGG
CCGACGGGCGGCCATGCGGGCCGCTCGAAGGCTGGCCGCGGGTATTGTCACTGTGCCCCCCAGGTCCAGG
CGACGAGCGGCCGCCGCAGCAGCCGCGGCCATTAGTGCTATGACTCAGGGTCGCAGGGGCAACGTGTATT
GGGTGCGCGACTCGGTTAGCGGCCTGCGCGTGCCCGTGCGCACCCGCCCCCCGCGCAACTAGATTGCAAG
AAAAAACTACTTAGACTCGTACTGTTGTATGTATCCAGCGGCGGCGGCGCGCAACGAAGCTATGTCCAAG
CGCAAAATCAAAGAAGAGATGCTCCAGGTCATCGCGCCGGAGATCTATGGCCCCCCGAAGAAGGAAGAGC
AGGATTACAAGCCCCGAAAGCTAAAGCGGGTCAAAAAGAAAAAGAAAGATGATGATGATGAACTTGACGA
CGAGGTGGAACTGCTGCACGCTACCGCGCCCAGGCGACGGGTACAGTGGAAAGGTCGACGCGTAAAACGT
GTTTTGCGACCCGGCACCACCGTAGTCTTTACGCCCGGTGAGCGCTCCACCCGCACCTACAAGCGCGTGT
ATGATGAGGTGTACGGCGACGAGGACCTGCTTGAGCAGGCCAACGAGCGCCTCGGGGAGTTTGCCTACGG
AAAGCGGCATAAGGACATGCTGGCGTTGCCGCTGGACGAGGGCAACCCAACACCTAGCCTAAAGCCCGTA
ACACTGCAGCAGGTGCTGCCCGCGCTTGCACCGTCCGAAGAAAAGCGCGGCCTAAAGCGCGAGTCTGGTG
ACTTGGCACCCACCGTGCAGCTGATGGTACCCAAGCGCCAGCGACTGGAAGATGTCTTGGAAAAAATGAC
CGTGGAACCTGGGCTGGAGCCCGAGGTCCGCGTGCGGCCAATCAAGCAGGTGGCGCCGGGACTGGGCGTG
CAGACCGTGGACGTTCAGATACCCACTACCAGTAGCACCAGTATTGCCACCGCCACAGAGGGCATGGAGA
CACAAACGTCCCCGGTTGCCTCAGCGGTGGCGGATGCCGCGGTGCAGGCGGTCGCTGCGGCCGCGTCCAA
GACCTCTACGGAGGTGCAAACGGACCCGTGGATGTTTCGCGTTTCAGCCCCCCGGCGCCCGCGCCGTTCG
AGGAAGTACGGCGCCGCCAGCGCGCTACTGCCCGAATATGCCCTACATCCTTCCATTGCGCCTACCCCCG
GCTATCGTGGCTACACCTACCGCCCCAGAAGACGAGCAACTACCCGACGCCGAACCACCACTGGAACCCG
CCGCCGCCGTCGCCGTCGCCAGCCCGTGCTGGCCCCGATTTCCGTGCGCAGGGTGGCTCGCGAAGGAGGC
AGGACCCTGGTGCTGCCAACAGCGCGCTACCACCCCAGCATCGTTTAAAAGCCGGTCTTTGTGGTTCTTG
CAGATATGGCCCTCACCTGCCGCCTCCGTTTCCCGGTGCCGGGATTCCGAGGAAGAATGCACCGTAGGAG
GGGCATGGCCGGCCACGGCCTGACGGGCGGCATGCGTCGTGCGCACCACCGGCGGCGGCGCGCGTCGCAC
CGTCGCATGCGCGGCGGTATCCTGCCCCTCCTTATTCCACTGATCGCCGCGGCGATTGGCGCCGTGCCCG
GAATTGCATCCGTGGCCTTGCAGGCGCAGAGACACTGATTAAAAACAAGTTGCATGTGGAAAAATCAAAA
TAAAAAGTCTGGACTCTCACGCTCGCTTGGTCCTGTAACTATTTTGTAGAATGGAAGACATCAACTTTGC
GTCTCTGGCCCCGCGACACGGCTCGCGCCCGTTCATGGGAAACTGGCAAGATATCGGCACCAGCAATATG
AGCGGTGGCGCCTTCAGCTGGGGCTCGCTGTGGAGCGGCATTAAAAATTTCGGTTCCACCGTTAAGAACT
ATGGCAGCAAGGCCTGGAACAGCAGCACAGGCCAGATGCTGAGGGATAAGTTGAAAGAGCAAAATTTCCA
ACAAAAGGTGGTAGATGGCCTGGCCTCTGGCATTAGCGGGGTGGTGGACCTGGCCAACCAGGCAGTGCAA
AATAAGATTAACAGTAAGCTTGATCCCCGCCCTCCCGTAGAGGAGCCTCCACCGGCCGTGGAGACAGTGT
CTCCAGAGGGGCGTGGCGAAAAGCGTCCGCGCCCCGACAGGGAAGAAACTCTGGTGACGCAAATAGACGA
GCCTCCCTCGTACGAGGAGGCACTAAAGCAAGGCCTGCCCACCACCCGTCCCATCGCGCCCATGGCTACC
GGAGTGCTGGGCCAGCACACACCCGTAACGCTGGACCTGCCTCCCCCCGCCGACACCCAGCAGAAACCTG
TGCTGCCAGGCCCGACCGCCGTTGTTGTAACCCGTCCTAGCCGCGCGTCCCTGCGCCGCGCCGCCAGCGG
TCCGCGATCGTTGCGGCCCGTAGCCAGTGGCAACTGGCAAAGCACACTGAACAGCATCGTGGGTCTGGGG
GTGCAATCCCTGAAGCGCCGACGATGCTTCTGATAGCTAACGTGTCGTATGTGTGTCATGTATGCGTCCA
TGTCGCCGCCAGAGGAGCTGCTGAGCCGCCGCGCGCCCGCTTTCCAAGATGGCTACCCCTTCGATGATGC
CGCAGTGGTCTTACATGCACATCTCGGGCCAGGACGCCTCGGAGTACCTGAGCCCCGGGCTGGTGCAGTT
TGCCCGCGCCACCGAGACGTACTTCAGCCTGAATAACAAGTTTAGAAACCCCACGGTGGCGCCTACGCAC
GACGTGACCACAGACCGGTCCCAGCGTTTGACGCTGCGGTTCATCCCTGTGGACCGTGAGGATACTGCGT
ACTCGTACAAGGCGCGGTTCACCCTAGCTGTGGGTGATAACCGTGTGCTGGACATGGCTTCCACGTACTT
TGACATCCGCGGCGTGCTGGACAGGGGCCCTACTTTTAAGCCCTACTCTGGCACTGCCTACAACGCCCTG
GCTCCCAAGGGTGCCCCAAATCCTTGCGAATGGGATGAAGCTGCTACTGCTCTTGAAATAAACCTAGAAG
AAGAGGACGATGACAACGAAGACGAAGTAGACGAGCAAGCTGAGCAGCAAAAAACTCACGTATTTGGGCA
GGCGCCTTATTCTGGTATAAATATTACAAAGGAGGGTATTCAAATAGGTGTCGAAGGTCAAACACCTAAA
TATGCCGATAAAACATTTCAACCTGAACCTCAAATAGGAGAATCTCAGTGGTACGAAACAGAAATTAATC
ATGCAGCTGGGAGAGTCCTAAAAAAGACTACCCCAATGAAACCATGTTACGGTTCATATGCAAAACCCAC
AAATGAAAATGGAGGGCAAGGCATTCTTGTAAAGCAACAAAATGGAAAGCTAGAAAGTCAAGTGGAAATG
CAATTTTTCTCAACTACTGAGGCAGCCGCAGGCAATGGTGATAACTTGACTCCTAAAGTGGTATTGTACA
GTGAAGATGTAGATATAGAAACCCCAGACACTCATATTTCTTACATGCCCACTATTAAGGAAGGTAACTC
ACGAGAACTAATGGGCCAACAATCTATGCCCAACAGGCCTAATTACATTGCTTTTAGGGACAATTTTATT
GGTCTAATGTATTACAACAGCACGGGTAATATGGGTGTTCTGGCGGGCCAAGCATCGCAGTTGAATGCTG
TTGTAGATTTGCAAGACAGAAACACAGAGCTTTCATACCAGCTTTTGCTTGATTCCATTGGTGATAGAAC
CAGGTACTTTTCTATGTGGAATCAGGCTGTTGACAGCTATGATCCAGATGTTAGAATTATTGAAAATCAT
GGAACTGAAGATGAACTTCCAAATTACTGCTTTCCACTGGGAGGTGTGATTAATACAGAGACTCTTACCA
AGGTAAAACCTAAAACAGGTCAGGAAAATGGATGGGAAAAAGATGCTACAGAATTTTCAGATAAAAATGA
AATAAGAGTTGGAAATAATTTTGCCATGGAAATCAATCTAAATGCCAACCTGTGGAGAAATTTCCTGTAC
TCCAACATAGCGCTGTATTTGCCCGACAAGCTAAAGTACAGTCCTTCCAACGTAAAAATTTCTGATAACC
CAAACACCTACGACTACATGAACAAGCGAGTGGTGGCTCCCGGGCTAGTGGACTGCTACATTAACCTTGG
AGCACGCTGGTCCCTTGACTATATGGACAACGTCAACCCATTTAACCACCACCGCAATGCTGGCCTGCGC
TACCGCTCAATGTTGCTGGGCAATGGTCGCTATGTGCCCTTCCACATCCAGGTGCCTCAGAAGTTCTTTG
CCATTAAAAACCTCCTTCTCCTGCCGGGCTCATACACCTACGAGTGGAACTTCAGGAAGGATGTTAACAT
GGTTCTGCAGAGCTCCCTAGGAAATGACCTAAGGGTTGACGGAGCCAGCATTAAGTTTGATAGCATTTGC
CTTTACGCCACCTTCTTCCCCATGGCCCACAACACCGCCTCCACGCTTGAGGCCATGCTTAGAAACGACA
CCAACGACCAGTCCTTTAACGACTATCTC
[453 nt withheld, positions 17670-18122]
CAGCCCATGAGCCGTCAGGTGGTGGATGATACTAAATACAAGGACTACCAACAGGTGGGCATCCTACACC
AACACAACAACTCTGGATTTGTTGGCTACCTTGCCCCCACCATGCGCGAAGGACAGGCCTACCCTGCTAA
CTTCCCCTATCCGCTTATAGGCAAGACCGCAGTTGACAGCATTACCCAGAAAAAGTTTCTTTGCGATCGC
ACCCTTTGGCGCATCCCATTCTCCAGTAACTTTATGTCCATGGGCGCACTCACAGACCTGGGCCAAAACC
TTCTCTACGCCAACTCCGCCCACGCGCTAGACATGACTTTTGAGGTGGATCCCATGGACGAGCCCACCCT
TCTTTATGTTTTGTTTGAAGTCTTTGACGTGGTCCGTGTGCACCAGCCGCACCGCGGCGTCATCGAAACC
GTGTACCTGCGCACGCCCTTCTCGGCCGGCAACGCCACAACATAAAGAAGCAAGCAACATCAACAACAGC
TGCCGCCATGGGCTCCAGTGAGCAGGAACTGAAAGCCATTGTCAAAGATCTTGGTTGTGGGCCATATTTT
TTGGGCACCTATGACAAGCGCTTTCCAGGCTTTGTTTCTCCACACAAGCTCGCCTGCGCCATAGTCAATA
CGGCCGGTCGCGAGACTGGGGGCGTACACTGGATGGCCTTTGCCTGGAACCCGCACTCAAAAACATGCTA
CCTCTTTGAGCCCTTTGGCTTTTCTGACCAGCGACTCAAGCAGGTTTACCAGTTTGAGTACGAGTCACTC
CTGCGCCGTAGCGCCATTGCTTCTTCCCCCGACCGCTGTATAACGCTGGAAAAGTCCACCCAAAGCGTAC
AGGGGCCCAACTCGGCCGCCTGTGGACTATTCTGCTGCATGTTTCTCCACGCCTTTGCCAACTGGCCCCA
AACTCCCATGGATCACAACCCCACCATGAACCTTATTACCGGGGTACCCAACTCCATGCTCAACAGTCCC
CAGGTACAGCCCACCCTGCGTCGCAACCAGGAACAGCTCTACAGCTTCCTGGAGCGCCACTCGCCCTACT
TCCGCAGCCACAGTGCGCAGATTAGGAGCGCCACTTCTTTTTGTCACTTGAAAAACATGTAAAAATAATG
TACTAGAGACACTTTCAATAAAGGCAAATGCTTTTATTTGTACACTCTCGGGTGATTATTTACCCCCACC
CTTGCCGTCTGCGCCGTTTAAAAATCAAAGGGGTTCTGCCGCGCATCGCTATGCGCCACTGGCAGGGACA
CGTTGCGATACTGGTGTTTAGTGCTCCACTTAAACTCAGGCACAACCATCCGCGGCAGCTCGGTGAAGTT
TTCACTCCACAGGCTGCGCACCATCACCAACGCGTTTAGCAGGTCGGGCGCCGATATCTTGAAGTCGCAG
TTGGGGCCTCCGCCCTGCGCGCGCGAGTTGCGATACACAGGGTTGCAGCACTGGAACACTATCAGCGCCG
GGTGGTGCACGCTGGCCAGCACGCTCTTGTCGGAGATCAGATCCGCGTCCAGGTCCTCCGCGTTGCTCAG
GGCGAACGGAGTCAACTTTGGTAGCTGCCTTCCCAAAAAGGGCGCGTGCCCAGGCTTTGAGTTGCACTCG
CACCGTAGTGGCATCAAAAGGTGACCGTGCCCGGTCTGGGCGTTAGGATACAGCGCCTGCATAAAAGCCT
TGATCTGCTTAAAAGCCACCTGAGCCTTTGCGCCTTCAGAGAAGAACATGCCGCAAGACTTGCCGGAAAA
CTGATTGGCCGGACAGGCCGCGTCGTGCACGCAGCACCTTGCGTCGGTGTTGGAGATCTGCACCACATTT
CGGCCCCACCGGTTCTTCACGATCTTGGCCTTGCTAGACTGCTCCTTCAGCGCGCGCTGCCCGTTTTCGC
TCGTCACATCCATTTCAATCACGTGCTCCTTATTTATCATAATGCTTCCGTGTAGACACTTAAGCTCGCC
TTCGATCTCAGCGCAGCGGTGCAGCCACAACGCGCAGCCCGTGGGCTCGTGATGCTTGTAGGTCACCTCT
GCAAACGACTGCAGGTACGCCTGCAGGAATCGCCCCATCATCGTCACAAAGGTCTTGTTGCTGGTGAAGG
TCAGCTGCAACCCGCGGTGCTCCTCGTTCAGCCAGGTCTTGCATACGGCCGCCAGAGCTTCCACTTGGTC
AGGCAGTAGTTTGAAGTTCGCCTTTAGATCGTTATCCACGTGGTACTTGTCCATCAGCGCGCGCGCAGCC
TCCATGCCCTTCTCCCACGCAGACACGATCGGCACACTCAGCGGGTTCATCACCGTAATTTCACTTTCCG
CTTCGCTGGGCTCTTCCTCTTCCTCTTGCGTCCGCATACCACGCGCCACTGGGTCGTCTTCATTCAGCCG
CCGCACTGTGCGCTTACCTCCTTTGCCATGCTTGATTAGCACCGGTGGGTTGCTGAAACCCACCATTTGT
AGCGCCACATCTTCTCTTTCTTCCTCGCTGTCCACGATTACCTCTGGTGATGGCGGGCGCTCGGGCTTGG
GAGAAGGGCGCTTCTTTTTCTTCTTGGGCGCAATGGCCAAATCCGCCGCCGAGGTCGATGGCCGCGGGCT
GGGTGTGCGCGGCACCAGCGCGTCTTGTGATGAGTCTTCCTCGTCCTCGGACTCGATACGCCGCCTCATC
CGCTTTTTTGGGGGCGCCCGGGGAGGCGGCGGCGACGGGGACGGGGACGACACGTCCTCCATGGTTGGGG
GACGTCGCGCCGCACCGCGTCCGCGCTCGGGGGTGGTTTCGCGCTGCTCCTCTTCCCGACTGGCCATTTC
CTTCTCCTATAGGCAGAAAAAGATCATGGAGTCAGTCGAGAAGAAGGACAGCCTAACCGCCCCCTCTGAG
TTCGCCACCACCGCCTCCACCGATGCCGCCAACGCGCCTACCACCTTCCCCGTCGAGGCACCCCCGCTTG
AGGAGGAGGAAGTGATTATCGAGCAGGACCCAGGTTTTGTAAGCGAAGACGACGAGGACCGCTCAGTACC
AACAGAGGATAAAAAGCAAGACCAGGACAACGCAGAGGCAAACGAGGAACAAGTCGGGCGGGGGGACGAA
AGGCATGGCGACTACCTAGATGTGGGAGACGACGTGCTGTTGAAGCATCTGCAGCGCCAGTGCGCCATTA
TCTGCGACGCGTTGCAAGAGCGCAGCGATGTGCCCCTCGCCATAGCGGATGTCAGCCTTGCCTACGAACG
CCACCTATTCTCACCGCGCGTACCCCCCAAACGCCAAGAAAACGGCACATGCGAGCCCAACCCGCGCCTC
AACTTCTACCCCGTATTTGCCGTGCCAGAGGTGCTTGCCACCTATCACATCTTTTTCCAAAACTGCAAGA
TACCCCTATCCTGCCGTGCCAACCGCAGCCGAGCGGACAAGCAGCTGGCCTTGCGGCAGGGCGCTGTCAT
ACCTGATATCGCCTCGCTCAACGAAGTGCCAAAAATCTTTGAGGGTCTTGGACGCGACGAGAAGCGCGCG
GCAAACGCTCTGCAACAGGAAAACAGCGAAAATGAAAGTCACTCTGGAGTGTTGGTGGAACTCGAGGGTG
ACAACGCGCGCCTAGCCGTACTAAAACGCAGCATCGAGGTCACCCACTTTGCCTACCCGGCACTTAACCT
ACCCCCCAAGGTCATGAGCACAGTCATGAGTGAGCTGATCGTGCGCCGTGCGCAGCCCCTGGAGAGGGAT
GCAAATTTGCAAGAACAAACAGAGGAGGGCCTACCCGCAGTTGGCGACGAGCAGCTAGCGCGCTGGCTTC
AAACGCGCGAGCCTGCCGACTTGGAGGAGCGACGCAAACTAATGATGGCCGCAGTGCTCGTTACCGTGGA
GCTTGAGTGCATGCAGCGGTTCTTTGCTGACCCGGAGATGCAGCGCAAGCTAGAGGAAACATTGCACTAC
ACCTTTCGACAGGGCTACGTACGCCAGGCCTGCAAGATCTCCAACGTGGAGCTCTGCAACCTGGTCTCCT
ACCTTGGAATTTTGCACGAAAACCGCCTTGGGCAAAACGTGCTTCATTCCACGCTCAAGGGCGAGGCGCG
CCGCGACTACGTCCGCGACTGCGTTTACTTATTTCTATGCTACACCTGGCAGACGGCCATGGGCGTTTGG
CAGCAGTGCTTGGAGGAGTGCAACCTCAAGGAGCTGCAGAAACTGCTAAAGCAAAACTTGAAGGACCTAT
GGACGGCCTTCAACGAGCGCTCCGTGGCCGCGCACCTGGCGGACATCATTTTCCCCGAACGCCTGCTTAA
AACCCTGCAACAGGGTCTGCCAGACTTCACCAGTCAAAGCATGTTGCAGAACTTTAGGAACTTTATCCTA
GAGCGCTCAGGAATCTTGCCCGCCACCTGCTGTGCACTTCCTAGCGACTTTGTGCCCATTAAGTACCGCG
AATGCCCTCCGCCGCTTTGGGGCCACTGCTACCTTCTGCAGCTAGCCAACTACCTTGCCTACCACTCTGA
CATAATGGAAGACGTGAGCGGTGACGGTCTACTGGAGTGTCACTGTCGCTGCAACCTATGCACCCCGCAC
CGCTCCCTGGTTTGCAATTCGCAGCTGCTTAACGAAAGTCAAATTATCGGTACCTTTGAGCTGCAGGGTC
CCTCGCCTGACGAAAAGTCCGCGGCTCCGGGGTTGAAACTCACTCCGGGGCTGTGGACGTCGGCTTACCT
TCGCAAATTTGTACCTGAGGACTACCACGCCCACGAGATTAGGTTCTACGAAGACCAATCCCGCCCGCCT
AATGCGGAGCTTACCGCCTGCGTCATTACCCAGGGCCACATTCTTGGCCAATTGCAAGCCATCAACAAAG
CCCGCCAAGAGTTTCTGCTACGAAAGGGACGGGGGGTTTACTTGGACCCCCAGTCCGGCGAGGAGCTCAA
CCCAATCCCCCCGCCGCCGCAGCCCTATCAGCAGCAGCCGCGGGCCCTTGCTTCCCAGGATGGCACCCAA
AAAGAAGCTGCAGCTGCCGCCGCCACCCACGGACGAGGAGGAATACTGGGACAGTCAGGCAGAGGAGGTT
TTGGACGAGGAGGAGGAGGACATGATGGAAGACTGGGAGAGCCTAGACGAGGAAGCTTCCGAGGTCGAAG
AGGTGTCAGACGAAACACCGTCACCCTCGGTCGCATTCCCCTCGCCGGCGCCCCAGAAATCGGCAACCGG
TTCCAGCATGGCTACAACCTCCGCTCCTCAGGCGCCGCCGGCACTGCCCGTTCGCCGACCCAACCGTAGA
TGGGACACCACTGGAACCAGGGCCGGTAAGTCCAAGCAGCCGCCGCCGTTAGCCCAAGAGCAACAACAGC
GCCAAGGCTACCGCTCATGGCGCGGGCACAAGAACGCCATAGTTGCTTGCTTGCAAGACTGTGGGGGCAA
CATCTCCTTCGCCCGCCGCTTTCTTCTCTACCATCACGGCGTGGCCTTCCCCCGTAACATCCTGCATTAC
TACCGTCATCTCTACAGCCCATACTGCACCGGCGGCAGCGGCAGCAACAGCAGCGGCCACACAGAAGCAA
AGGCGACCGGATAGCAAGACTCTGACAAAGCCCAAGAAATCCACAGCGGCGGCAGCAGCAGGAGGAGGAG
CGCTGCGTCTGGCGCCCAACGAACCCGTATCGACCCGCGAGCTTAGAAACAGGATTTTTCCCACTCTGTA
TGCTATATTTCAACAGAGCAGGGGCCAAGAACAAGAGCTGAAAATAAAAAACAGGTCTCTGCGATCCCTC
ACCCGCAGCTGCCTGTATCACAAAAGCGAAGATCAGCTTCGGCGCACGCTGGAAGACGCGGAGGCTCTCT
TCAGTAAATACTGCGCGCTGACTCTTAAGGACTAGTTTCGCGCCCTTTCTCAAATTTAAGCGCGAAAACT
ACGTCATCTCCAGCGGCCACACCCGGCGCCAGCACCTGTTGTCAGCGCCATTATGAGCAAGGAAATTCCC
ACGCCCTACATGTGGAGTTACCAGCCACAAATGGGACTTGCGGCTGGAGCTGCCCAAGACTACTCAACCC
GAATAAACTACATGAGCGCGGGACCCCACATGATATCCCGGGTCAACGGAATACGCGCCCACCGAAACCG
AATTCTCCTGGAACAGGCGGCTATTACCACCACACCTCGTAATAACCTTAATCCCCGTAGTTGGCCCGCT
GCCCTGGTGTACCAGGAAAGTCCCGCTCCCACCACTGTGGTACTTCCCAGAGACGCCCAGGCCGAAGTTC
AGATGACTAACTCAGGGGCGCAGCTTGCGGGCGGCTTTCGTCACAGGGTGCGGTCGCCCGGGCAGGGTAT
AACTCACCTGACAATCAGAGGGCGAGGTATTCAGCTCAACGACGAGTCGGTGAGCTCCTCGCTTGGTCTC
CGTCCGGACGGGACATTTCAGATCGGCGGCGCCGGCCGCTCTTCATTCACGCCTCGTCAGGCAATCCTAA
CTCTGCAGACCTCGTCCTCTGAGCCGCGCTCTGGAGGCATTGGAACTCTGCAATTTATTGAGGAGTTTGT
GCCATCGGTCTACTTTAACCCCTTCTCGGGACCTCCCGGCCACTATCCGGATCAATTTATTCCTAACTTT
GACGCGGTAAAGGACTCGGCGGACGGCTACGACTGAATGTTAAGTGGAGAGGCAGAGCAACTGCGCCTGA
AACACCTGGTCCACTGTCGCCGCCACAAGTGCTTTGCCCGCGACTCCGGTGAGTTTTGCTACTTTGAATT
GCCCGAGGATCATATCGAGGGCCCGGCGCACGGCGTCCGGCTTACCGCCCAGGGAGAGCTTGCCCGTAGC
CTGATTCGGGAGTTTACCCAGCGCCCCCTGCTAGTTGAGCGGGACAGGGGACCCTGTGTTCTCACTGTGA
TTTGCAACTGTCCTAACCCTGGATTACATCAAGATCTTTGTTGCCATCTCTGTGCTGAGTATAATAAATA
CAGAAATTAAAATATACTGGGGCTCCTATCGCCATCCTGTAAACGCCACCGTCTTCACCCGCCCAAGCAA
ACCAAGGCGAACCTTACCTGGTACTTTTAACATCTCTCCCTCTGTGATTTACAACAGTTTCAACCCAGAC
GGAGTGAGTCTACGAGAGAACCTCTCCGAGCTCAGCTACTCCATCAGAAAAAACACCACCCTCCTTACCT
GCCGGGAACGTACGAGTGCGTCACCGGCCGCTGCACCACACCTACCGCCTGACCGTAAACCAGACTTTTT
CCGGACAGACCTCAATAACTCTGTTTACCAGAACAGGAGGTGAGCTTAGAAAACCCTTAGGGTATTAGGC
CAAAGGCGCAGCTACTGTGGGGTTTATGAACAATTCAAGCAACTCTACGGGCTATTCTAATTCAGGTTTC
TCTAGAAATGGACGGAATTATTACAGAGCAGCGCCTGCTAGAAAGACGCAGGGCAGCGGCCGAGCAACAG
CGCATGAATCAAGAGCTCCAAGACATGGTTAACTTGCACCAGTGCAAAAGGGGTATCTTTTGTCTGGTAA
AGCAGGCCAAAGTCACCTACGACAGTAATACCACCGGACACCGCCTTAGCTACAAGTTGCCAACCAAGCG
TCAGAAATTGGTGGTCATGGTGGGAGAAAAGCCCATTACCATAACTCAGCACTCGGTAGAAACCGAAGGC
TGCATTCACTCACCTTGTCAAGGACCTGAGGATCTCTGCACCCTTATTAAGACCCTGTGCGGTCTCAAAG
ATCTTATTCCCTTTAACTAATAAAAAAAAATAATAAAGCATCACTTACTTAAAATCAGTTAGCAAATTTC
TGTCCAGTTTATTCAGCAGCACCTCCTTGCCCTCCTCCCAGCTCTGGTATTGCAGCTTCCTCCTGGCTGC
AAACTTTCTCCACAATCTAAATGGAATGTCAGTTTCCTCCTGTTCCTGTCCATCCGCACCCACTATCTTC
ATGTTGTTGCAGATGAAGCGCGCAAGACCGTCTGAAGATACCTTCAACCCCGTGTATCCATATGACACGG
AAACCGGTCCTCCAACTGTGCCTTTTCTTACTCCTCCCTTTGTATCCCCCAATGGGTTTCAAGAGAGTCC
CCCTGGGGTACTCTCTTTGCGCCTATCCGAACCTCTAGTTACCTCCAATGGCATGCTTGCGCTCAAAATG
GGCAACGGCCTCTCTCTGGACGAGGCCGGCAACCTTACCTCCCAAAATGTAACCACTGTGAGCCCACCTC
TCAAAAAAACCAAGTCAAACATAAACCTGGAAATATCTGCACCCCTCACAGTTACCTCAGAAGCCCTAAC
TGTGGCTGCCGCCGCACCTCTAATGGTCGCGGGCAACACACTCACCATGCAATCACAGGCCCCGCTAACC
GTGCACGACTCCAAACTTAGCATTGCCACCCAAGGACCCCTCACAGTGTCAGAAGGAAAGCTAGCCCTGC
AAACATCAGGCCCCCTCACCACCACCGATAGCAGTACCCTTACTATCACTGCCTCACCCCCTCTAACTAC
TGCCACTGGTAGCTTGGGCATTGACTTGAAAGAGCCCATTTATACACAAAATGGAAAACTAGGACTAAAG
TACGGGGCTCCTTTGCATGTAACAGACGACCTAAACACTTTGACCGTAGCAACTGGTCCAGGTGTGACTA
TTAATAATACTTCCTTGCAAACTAAAGTTACTGGAGCCTTGGGTTTTGATTCACAAGGCAATATGCAACT
TAATGTAGCAGGAGGACTAAGGATTGATTCTCAAAACAGACGCCTTATACTTGATGTTAGTTATCCGTTT
GATGCTCAAAACCAACTAAATCTAAGACTAGGACAGGGCCCTCTTTTTATAAACTCAGCCCACAACTTGG
ATATTAACTACAACAAAGGCCTTTACTTGTTTACAGCTTCAAACAATTCCAAAAAGCTTGAGGTTAACCT
AAGCACTGCCAAGGGGTTGATGTTTGACGCTACAGCCATAGCCATTAATGCAGGAGATGGGCTTGAATTT
GGTTCACCTAATGCACCAAACACAAATCCCCTCAAAACAAAAATTGGCCATGGCCTAGAATTTGATTCAA
ACAAGGCTATGGTTCCTAAACTAGGAACTGGCCTTAGTTTTGACAGCACAGGTGCCATTACAGTAGGAAA
CAAAAATAATGATAAGCTAACTTTGTGGACCACACCAGCTCCATCTCCTAACTGTAGACTAAATGCAGAG
AAAGATGCTAAACTCACTTTGGTCTTAACAAAATGTGGCAGTCAAATACTTGCTACAGTTTCAGTTTTGG
CTGTTAAAGGCAGTTTGGCTCCAATATCTGGAACAGTTCAAAGTGCTCATCTTATTATAAGATTTGACGA
AAATGGAGTGCTACTAAACAATTCCTTCCTGGACCCAGAATATTGGAACTTTAGAAATGGAGATCTTACT
GAAGGCACAGCCTATACAAACGCTGTTGGATTTATGCCTAACCTATCAGCTTATCCAAAATCTCACGGTA
AAACTGCCAAAAGTAACATTGTCAGTCAAGTTTACTTAAACGGAGACAAAACTAAACCTGTAACACTAAC
CATTACACTAAACGGTACACAGGAAACAGGAGACACAACTCCAAGTGCATACTCTATGTCATTTTCATGG
GACTGGTCTGGCCACAACTACATTAATGAAATATTTGCCACATCCTCTTACACTTTTTCATACATTGCCC
AAGAATAAAGAATCGTTTGTGTTATGTTTCAACGTGTTTATTTTTCAATTGCAGAAAATTTCGAATCATT
TTTCATTCAGTAGTATAGCCCCACCACCACATAGCTTATACAGATCACCGTACCTTAATCAAACTCACAG
AACCCTAGTATTCAACCTGCCACCTCCCTCCCAACACACAGAGTACACAGTCCTTTCTCCCCGGCTGGCC
TTAAAAAGCATCATATCATGGGTAACAGACATATTCTTAGGTGTTATATTCCACACGGTTTCCTGTCGAG
CCAAACGCTCATCAGTGATATTAATAAACTCCCCGGGCAGCTCACTTAAGTTCATGTCGCTGTCCAGCTG
CTGAGCCACAGGCTGCTGTCCAACTTGCGGTTGCTTAACGGGCGGCGAAGGAGAAGTCCACGCCTACATG
GGGGTAGAGTCATAATCGTGCATCAGGATAGGGCGGTGGTGCTGCAGCAGCGCGCGAATAAACTGCTGCC
GCCGCCGCTCCGTCCTGCAGGAATACAACATGGCAGTGGTCTCCTCAGCGATGATTCGCACCGCCCGCAG
CATAAGGCGCCTTGTCCTCCGGGCACAGCAGCGCACCCTGATCTCACTTAAATCAGCACAGTAACTGCAG
CACAGCACCACAATATTGTTCAAAATCCCACAGTGCAAGGCGCTGTATCCAAAGCTCATGGCGGGGACCA
CAGAACCCACGTGGCCATCATACCACAAGCGCAGGTAGATTAAGTGGCGACCCCTCATAAACACGCTGGA
CATAAACATTACCTCTTTTGGCATGTTGTAATTCACCACCTCCCGGTACCATATAAACCTCTGATTAAAC
ATGGCGCCATCCACCACCATCCTAAACCAGCTGGCCAAAACCTGCCCGCCGGCTATACACTGCAGGGAAC
CGGGACTGGAACAATGACAGTGGAGAGCCCAGGACTCGTAACCATGGATCATCATGCTCGTCATGATATC
AATGTTGGCACAACACAGGCACACGTGCATACACTTCCTCAGGATTACAAGCTCCTCCCGCGTTAGAACC
ATATCCCAGGGAACAACCCATTCCTGAATCAGCGTAAATCCCACACTGCAGGGAAGACCTCGCACGTAAC
TCACGTTGTGCATTGTCAAAGTGTTACATTCGGGCAGCAGCGGATGATCCTCCAGTATGGTAGCGCGGGT
TTCTGTCTCAAAAGGAGGTAGACGATCCCTACTGTACGGAGTGCGCCGAGACAACCGAGATCGTGTTGGT
CGTAGTGTCATGCCAAATGGAACGCCGGACGTAGTCATATTTCCTGAAGCAAAACCAGGTGCGGGCGTGA
CAAACAGATCTGCGTCTCCGGTCTCGCCGCTTAGATCGCTCTGTGTAGTAGTTGTAGTATATCCACTCTC
TCAAAGCATCCAGGCGCCCCCTGGCTTCGGGTTCTATGTAAACTCCTTCATGCGCCGCTGCCCTGATAAC
ATCCACCACCGCAGAATAAGCCACACCCAGCCAACCTACACATTCGTTCTGCGAGTCACACACGGGAGGA
GCGGGAAGAGCTGGAAGAACCATGTTTTTTTTTTTATTCCAAAAGATTATCCAAAACCTCAAAATGAAGA
TCTATTAAGTGAACGCGCTCCCCTCCGGTGGCGTGGTCAAACTCTACAGCCAAAGAACAGATAATGGCAT
TTGTAAGATGTTGCACAATGGCTTCCAAAAGGCAAACGGCCCTCACGTCCAAGTGGACGTAAAGGCTAAA
CCCTTCAGGGTGAATCTCCTCTATAAACATTCCAGCACCTTCAACCATGCCCAAATAATTCTCATCTCGC
CACCTTCTCAATATATCTCTAAGCAAATCCCGAATATTAAGTCCGGCCATTGTAAAAATCTGCTCCAGAG
CGCCCTCCACCTTCAGCCTCAAGCAGCGAATCATGATTGCAAAAATTCAGGTTCCTCACAGACCTGTATA
AGATTCAAAAGCGGAACATTAACAAAAATACCGCGATCCCGTAGGTCCCTTCGCAGGGCCAGCTGAACAT
AATCGTGCAGGTCTGCACGGACCAGCGCGGCCACTTCCCCGCCAGGAACCATGACAAAAGAACCCACACT
GATTATGACACGCATACTCGGAGCTATGCTAACCAGCGTAGCCCCGATGTAAGCTTGTTGCATGGGCGGC
GATATAAAATGCAAGGTGCTGCTCAAAAAATCAGGCAAAGCCTCGCGCAAAAAAGAAAGCACATCGTAGT
CATGCTCATGCAGATAAAGGCAGGTAAGCTCCGGAACCACCACAGAAAAAGACACCATTTTTCTCTCAAA
CATGTCTGCGGGTTTCTGCATAAACACAAAATAAAATAACAAAAAAACATTTAAACATTAGAAGCCTGTC
TTACAACAGGAAAAACAACCCTTATAAGCATAAGACGGACTACGGCCATGCCGGCGTGACCGTAAAAAAA
CTGGTCACCGTGATTAAAAAGCACCACCGACAGCTCCTCGGTCATGTCCGGAGTCATAATGTAAGACTCG
GTAAACACATCAGGTTGATTCACATCGGTCAGTGCTAAAAAGCGACCGAAATAGCCCGGGGGAATACATA
CCCGCAGGCGTAGAGACAACATTACAGCCCCCATAGGAGGTATAACAAAATTAATAGGAGAGAAAAACAC
ATAAACACCTGAAAAACCCTCCTGCCTAGGCAAAATAGCACCCTCCCGCTCCAGAACAACATACAGCGCT
TCCACAGCGGCAGCCATAACAGTCAGCCTTACCAGTAAAAAAGAAAACCTATTAAAAAAACACCACTCGA
CACGGCACCAGCTCAATCAGTCACAGTGTAAAAAAGGGCCAAGTGCAGAGCGAGTATATATAGGACTAAA
AAATGACGTAACGGTTAAAGTCCACAAAAAACACCCAGAAAACCGCACGCGAACCTACGCCCAGAAACGA
AAGCCAAAAAACCCACAACTTCCTCAAATCGTCACTTCCGTTTTCCCACGTTACGTCACTTCCCATTTTA
AGAAAACTACAATTCCCAACACATACAAGTTACTCCGCCCTAAAACCTACGTCACCCGCCCCGTTCCCAC
GCCCCGCGCCACGTCACAAACTCCACCCCCTCATTATCATATTGGCTTCAATCCAAAATAAGGTATATTA
TTGATGATGTTAATTAATTTAAATCCGCATGCGATATCGAGCTCTCCCGGGAATTCGGATCTGCGACGCG
AGGCTGGATGGCCTTCCCCATTATGATTCTTCTCGCTTCCGGCGGCATCGGGATGCCCGCGTTGCAGGCC
ATGCTGTCCAGGCAGGTAGATGACGACCATCAGGGACAGCTTCAAGGCCAGCAAAAGGCCAGGAACCGTA
AAAAGGCCGCGTTGCTGGCGTTTTTCCATAGGCTCCGCCCCCCTGACGAGCATCACAAAAATCGACGCTC
AAGTCAGAGGTGGCGAAACCCGACAGGACTATAAAGATACCAGGCGTTTCCCCCTGGAAGCTCCCTCGTG
CGCTCTCCTGTTCCGACCCTGCCGCTTACCGGATACCTGTCCGCCTTTCTCCCTTCGGGAAGCGTGGCGC
TTTCTCATAGCTCACGCTGTAGGTATCTCAGTTCGGTGTAGGTCGTTCGCTCCAAGCTGGGCTGTGTGCA
CGAACCCCCCGTTCAGCCCGACCGCTGCGCCTTATCCGGTAACTATCGTCTTGAGTCCAACCCGGTAAGA
CACGACTTATCGCCACTGGCAGCAGCCACTGGTAACAGGATTAGCAGAGCGAGGTATGTAGGCGGTGCTA
CAGAGTTCTTGAAGTGGTGGCCTAACTACGGCTACACTAGAAGGACAGTATTTGGTATCTGCGCTCTGCT
GAAGCCAGTTACCTTCGGAAAAAGAGTTGGTAGCTCTTGATCCGGCAAACAAACCACCGCTGGTAGCGGT
GGTTTTTTTGTTTGCAAGCAGCAGATTACGCGCAGAAAAAAAGGATCTCAAGAAGATCCTTTGATCTTTT
CTACGGGGTCTGACGCTCAGTGGAACGAAAACTCACGTTAAGGGATTTTGGTCATGAGATTATCAAAAAG
GATCTTCACCTAGATCCTTTTAAATCAATCTAAAGTATATATGAGTAAACTTGGTCTGACAGTTACCAAT
GCTTAATCAGTGAGGCACCTATCTCAGCGATCTGTCTATTTCGTTCATCCATAGTTGCCTGACTCCCCGT
CGTGTAGATAACTACGATACGGGAGGGCTTACCATCTGGCCCCAGTGCTGCAATGATACCGCGAGACCCA
CGCTCACCGGCTCCAGATTTATCAGCAATAAACCAGCCAGCCGGAAGGGCCGAGCGCAGAAGTGGTCCTG
CAACTTTATCCGCCTCCATCCAGTCTATTAATTGTTGCCGGGAAGCTAGAGTAAGTAGTTCGCCAGTTAA
TAGTTTGCGCAACGTTGTTGCCATTGCTACAGGCATCGTGGTGTCACGCTCGTCGTTTGGTATGGCTTCA
TTCAGCTCCGGTTCCCAACGATCAAGGCGAGTTACATGATCCCCCATGTTGTGCAAAAAAGCGGTTAGCT
CCTTCGGTCCTCCGATCGTTGTCAGAAGTAAGTTGGCCGCAGTGTTATCACTCATGGTTATGGCAGCACT
GCATAATTCTCTTACTGTCATGCCATCCGTAAGATGCTTTTCTGTGACTGGTGAGTACTCAACCAAGTCA
TTCTGAGAATAGTGTATGCGGCGACCGAGTTGCTCTTGCCCGGCGTCAACACGGGATAATACCGCGCCAC
ATAGCAGAACTTTAAAAGTGCTCATCATTGGAAAACGTTCTTCGGGGCGAAAACTCTCAAGGATCTTACC
GCTGTTGAGATCCAGTTCGATGTAACCCACTCGTGCACCCAACTGATCTTCAGCATCTTTTACTTTCACC
AGCGTTTCTGGGTGAGCAAAAACAGGAAGGCAAAATGCCGCAAAAAAGGGAATAAGGGCGACACGGAAAT
GTTGAATACTCATACTCTTCCTTTTTCAATATTATTGAAGCATTTATCAGGGTTATTGTCTCATGAGCGG
ATACATATTTGAATGTATTTAGAAAAATAAACAAATAGGGGTTCCGCGCACATTTCCCCGAAAAGTGCCA
CCTGACGTCTAAGAAACCATTATTATCATGACATTAACCTATAAAAATAGGCGTATCACGAGGCCCTTTC
GTCTTCAAGAATTGGATCCGAATTCCCGGGAGAGCTCGATATCGCATGCGGATTTAAATTAATTAACATC
ATCAATAATATACCTTATTTTGGATTGAAGCCAATATGATAATGAGGGGGTGGAGTTTGTGACGTGGCGC
GGGGCGTGGGAACGGGGCGGGTGACGTAGTAGTGTGGCGGAAGTGTGATGTTGCAAGTGTGGCGGAACAC
ATGTAAGCGACGGATGTGGCAAAAGTGACGTTTTTGGTGTGCGCCGGTGTACACAGGAAGTGACAATTTT
CGCGCGGTTTTAGGCGGATGTTGTAGTAAATTTGGGCGTAACCGAGTAAGATTTGGCCATTTTCGCGGGA
AAACTGAATAAGAGGAAGTGAAATCTGAATAATTTTGTGTTACTCATAGCGCGTAATATTTGTCTAGGGC
CGCGGGGACTTTGACCGTTTACGTGGAGACTCGCCCAGGTGTTTTTCTCAGGTGTTTTCCGCGTTCCGGG
TCAAAGTTGGCGTTTTATTATTATAGTCAGTCGAAGCTTGGATCCGGTACCTCTAGAATTCTCGAGCGGC
CGCTAGCGACATCGGATCTCCCGATCCCCTATGGTGCACTCTCAGTACAATCTGCTCTGATGCCGCATAG
TTAAGCCAGTATCTGCTCCCTGCTTGTGTGTTGGAGGTCGCTGAGTAGTGCGCGAGCAAAATTTAAGCTA
CAACAAGGCAAGGCTTGACCGACAATTGCATGAAGAATCTGCTTAGGGTTAGGCGTTTTGCGCTGCTTCG
CGATGTACGGGCCAGATATACGCGTTGACATTGATTATTGACTAGTTATTAATAGTAATCAATTACGGGG
TCATTAGTTCATAGCCCATATATGGAGTTCCGCGTTACATAACTTACGGTAAATGGCCCGCCTGGCTGAC
CGCCCAACGACCCCCGCCCATTGACGTCAATAATGACGTATGTTCCCATAGTAACGCCAATAGGGACTTT
CCATTGACGTCAATGGGTGGAGTATTTACGGTAAACTGCCCACTTGGCAGTACATCAAGTGTATCATATG
CCAAGTACGCCCCCTATTGACGTCAATGACGGTAAATGGCCCGCCTGGCATTATGCCCAGTACATGACCT
TATGGGACTTTCCTACTTGGCAGTACATCTACGTATTAGTCATCGCTATTACCATGGTGATGCGGTTTTG
GCAGTACATCAATGGGCGTGGATAGCGGTTTGACTCACGGGGATTTCCAAGTCTCCACCCCATTGACGTC
AATGGGAGTTTGTTTTGGCACCAAAATCAACGGGACTTTCCAAAATGTCGTAACAACTCCGCCCCATTGA
CGCAAATGGGCGGTAGGCGTGTACGGTGGGAGGTCTATATAAGCAGAGCTCTCTGGCTAACTAGAGAACC
CACTGCTTACTGGCTTATCGAAATTAATACGACTCACTATAGGGAGACCCAAGCTGGCTAGTTAAGCTAT
CAACAAGTTTGTACAAAAAAGCAGGCTATGGCTATGTGGATACAGGCTCAGCAGCTCCAGGGCGATGCCC
TTCACCAGATGCAGGCCTTGTACGGCCAGCATTTCCCCATCGAGGTGCGACATTATTTATCACAGTGGAT
CGAAAGCCAAGCCTGGGACTCAATAGATCTTGATAATCCACAGGAGAACATTAAGGCCACCCAGCTCCTG
GAGGGCCTGGTGCAGGAGCTGCAGAAGAAGGCGGAGCACCAGGTGGGGGAAGATGGGTTTTTGCTGAAGA
TCAAGCTGGGGCACTATGCCACACAGCTCCAGAGCACGTACGACCGCTGCCCCATGGAGCTGGTTCGCTG
TATCCGGCACATTCTGTACAACGAACAGAGGCTGGTTCGCGAAGCCAACAACGGCAGCTCTCCAGCTGGA
AGTCTTGCTGACGCCATGTCCCAGAAGCACCTTCAGATCAACCAAACGTTTGAGGAGCTGCGCCTGATCA
CACAGGACACGGAGAACGAGCTGAAGAAGCTGCAGCAGACCCAAGAGTACTTCATCATCCAGTACCAGGA
GAGCCTGCGGATCCAAGCTCAGTTTGCCCAGCTGGGACAGCTGAACCCCCAGGAGCGCATGAGCAGGGAG
ACGGCCCTCCAGCAGAAGCAAGTGTCCCTGGAGACCTGGCTGCAGCGAGAGGCACAGACACTGCAGCAGT
ACCGAGTGGAGCTGGCTGAGAAGCACCAGAAGACCCTGCAGCTGCTGCGGAAGCAGCAGACCATCATCCT
GGACGACGAGCTGATCCAGTGGAAGCGGAGACAGCAGCTGGCCGGGAACGGGGGTCCCCCCGAGGGCAGC
CTGGACGTGCTGCAGTCCTGGTGTGAGAAGCTGGCCGAGATCATCTGGCAGAATCGGCAGCAGATCCGCA
GGGCTGAGCACCTGTGCCAGCAGCTGCCCATCCCAGGCCCCGTGGAGGAGATGCTGGCTGAGGTCAACGC
CACCATCACGGACATCATCTCAGCCCTGGTCACCAGCACGTTCATCATCGAGAAGCAGCCTCCTCAGGTC
CTGAAGACCCAGACCAAGTTTGCGGCCACTGTGCGCCTGCTGGTGGGGGGGAAGCTGAATGTGCACATGA
ACCCCCCGCAGGTGAAGGCGACCATCATCAGCGAGCAGCAGGCCAAGTCCCTGCTCAAGAATGAGAACAC
CCGCAATGATTACAGCGGCGAGATCCTGAACAACTGTTGCGTCATGGAGTACCACCAGGCCACTGGCACG
CTCAGCGCCCACTTCAGAAACATGTCCCTGAAACGAATCAAGAGATCTGACCGCCGTGGTGCAGAGTCAG
TAACGGAAGAGAAGTTCACGATCCTGTTTGACTCACAGTTCAGCGTCGGTGGAAACGAGCTGGTCTTTCA
AGTCAAGACCTTGTCGCTCCCGGTGGTGGTGATTGTTCACGGCAGCCAGGACAACAATGCCACAGCCACT
GTCCTCTGGGACAACGCCTTTGCAGAGCCTGGCAGGGTGCCATTTGCCGTGCCTGACAAGGTGCTGTGGC
CGCAGCTGTGTGAAGCGCTCAACATGAAATTCAAGGCTGAAGTACAGAGCAACCGGGGCTTGACCAAGGA
GAACCTCGTGTTCCTGGCACAGAAACTGTTCAACATCAGCAGCAACCACCTCGAGGACTACAACAGCATG
TCCGTGTCCTGGTCCCAGTTCAACCGGGAGAATTTGCCAGGACGGAATTACACTTTCTGGCAGTGGTTTG
ATGGCGTGATGGAAGTATTGAAAAAACATCTCAAGCCTCACTGGAATGATGGGGCTATCCTGGGTTTCGT
GAACAAGCAACAGGCCCACGACCTGCTCATCAACAAGCCGGACGGGACCTTCCTGCTGCGCTTCAGCGAC
TCGGAAATCGGGGGCATCACCATTGCTTGGAAGTTTGACTCTCAGGAGAGAATGTTTTGGAATCTGATGC
CTTTTACCACTAGAGACTTCTCTATCCGGTCCCTCGCTGACCGCCTGGGGGACCTGAATTACCTCATATA
TGTGTTTCCTGATCGGCCAAAGGATGAAGTATATTCTAAGTACTACACACCGGTCCCCTGTGAGCCCGCA
ACTGCGAAAGCAGCTGACGGATTCGTGAAGCCACAGATCAAGCAGGTGGTCCCCGAGTTTGCAAATGCAT
CCACAGATGCTGGGAGTGGCGCCACCTACATGGATCAGGCTCCTTCCCCAGTCGTGTGCCCTCAGGCTCA
CTACAACATGTACCCACCCAACCCGGACTCCGTCCTTGATACCGATGGGGACTTCGATCTGGAAGACACG
ATGGACGTGGCGCGGCGCGTGGAAGAGCTCTTAGGCCGGCCCATGGACAGTCAGTGGATCCCTCACGCAC
AGTCAGATTACAAGGACGATGACGACAAGTGAAGCTTCTAGATAAGATATCCGATCCACCGGATCTAGAT
AACTGATCATAATCAGCCATACCACATTTGTAGAGGTTTTACTTGCTTTAAAAAACCTCCCACACCTCCC
CCTGAACCTGAAACATAAAATGAATGCAATTGTTGTTGTTAACTTGTTTATTGCAGCTTATAATGGTTAC
AAATAAAGCAATAGCATCACAAATTTCACAAATAAAGCATTTTTTTCACTGCATTCTAGTTGTGGTTTGT
CCAAACTCATCAATGTATCTTAACGCGGAGGTTTATCGACGATCTGCTAGTGATTAATAGTAATCAATTA
CGGGGTCATTAGTTCATAGCCCATATATGGAGTTCCGCGTTACATAACTTACGGTAAATGGCCCGCCTGG
CTGACCGCCCAACGACCCCCGCCCATTGACGTCAATAATGACGTATGTTCCCATAGTAACGCCAATAGGG
ACTTTCCATTGACGTCAATGGGTGGAGTATTTACGGTAAACTGCCCACTTGGCAGTACATCAAGTGTATC
ATATGCCAAGTACGCCCCCTATTGACGTCAATGACGGTAAATGGCCCGCCTGGCATTATGCCCAGTACAT
GACCTTATGGGACTTTCCTACTTGGCAGTACATCTACGTATTAGTCATCGCTATTACCATGGTGATGCGG
TTTTGGCAGTACATCAATGGGCGTGGATAGCGGTTTGACTCACGGGGATTTCCAAGTCTCCACCCCATTG
ACGTCAATGGGAGTTTGTTTTGGCACCAAAATCAACGGGACTTTCCAAAATGTCGTAACAACTCCGCCCC
ATTGACGCAAATGGGCGGTAGGCGTGTACGGTGGGAGGTCTATATAAGCAGAGCTGGTTTAGTGAACCGT
CAGATCCGCTAGCGCTACCGGTCGCCACCATGGTGAGCAAGGGCGAGGAGCTGTTCACCGGGGTGGTGCC
CATCCTGGTCGAGCTGGACGGCGACGTAAACGGCCACAAGTTCAGCGTGTCCGGCGAGGGCGAGGGCGAT
GCCACCTACGGCAAGCTGACCCTGAAGTTCATCTGCACCACCGGCAAGCTGCCCGTGCCCTGGCCCACCC
TCGTGACCACCCTGACCTACGGCGTGCAGTGCTTCAGCCGCTACCCCGACCACATGAAGCAGCACGACTT
CTTCAAGTCCGCCATGCCCGAAGGCTACGTCCAGGAGCGCACCATCTTCTTCAAGGACGACGGCAACTAC
AAGACCCGCGCCGAGGTGAAGTTCGAGGGCGACACCCTGGTGAACCGCATCGAGCTGAAGGGCATCGACT
TCAAGGAGGACGGCAACATCCTGGGGCACAAGCTGGAGTACAACTACAACAGCCACAACGTCTATATCAT
GGCCGACAAGCAGAAGAACGGCATCAAGGTGAACTTCAAGATCCGCCACAACATCGAGGACGGCAGCGTG
CAGCTCGCCGACCACTACCAGCAGAACACCCCCATCGGCGACGGCCCCGTGCTGCTGCCCGACAACCACT
ACCTGAGCACCCAGTCCGCCCTGAGCAAAGACCCCAACGAGAAGCGCGATCACATGGTCCTGCTGGAGTT
CGTGACCGCCGCCGGGATCACTCTCGGCATGGACGAGCTGTACAAGTAAACCCAGCTTT
Features (pLannotate 1.2.2; 50 found; start..end, strand, type, name):
     41..82      +  CDS            V5 tag: epitope tag from simian virus 5
    166..214     +  polyA_signal   HSV TK poly(A) signal: herpes simplex virus thymidine kinase polyadenylation signal (Cole and Stacy, 1985)
    496..915     +  CDS            IX: CAP9_ADE05 - Experimental evidence at protein level: Swiss-Prot protein existence level 1. Structural component of the virion that acts as a cement protein on the capsid exterior and forms triskelion structures consisting of three molecules that stabilize three hexon trimers at the center of each icosahedral facet and fixes the peripentonal hexons. Dispensable for assembly. During virus entry, recruits the anterograde motor kinesin-1 to the capsid docked at the nuclear pore complex thereby subjecting the docked capsid to a pulling force. The resulting tension leads to capsid disruption, disper
   1002..2231    -  CDS            IVa2 (fragment): PKG1_ADEM1 - Protein inferred from homology: Swiss-Prot protein existence level 3. Component of the packaging machinery which encapsidates the viral DNA into preformed capsids and transcriptional activator of the viral major late promoter (MLP). Binds, along with packaging proteins 2 and 3, to the specific packaging sequence on the left end of viral genomic DNA and displays ATPase activity thereby providing the power stroke of the packaging machinery. The activity of packaging protein IVa2 is stimulated by protein 33K which acts as a terminase. May be the protein that pumps DNA into the capsid
   2087..5254    -  CDS            POL: DPOL_ADE05 - Experimental evidence at protein level: Swiss-Prot protein existence level 1. Eukaryotic-type DNA polymerase involved in viral genomic replication. DNA synthesis is protein primed, and acts in a strand displacement replication. Assembles in complex with viral pTP, DBP, host NFIA and host POU2F1/OCT1 on viral origin of replication. The polymerase covalently transfers dCMP onto pTP, thereby initiating complementary strand synthesis. From Human adenovirus C serotype 5 (HAdV-5) (Human adenovirus 5).
   5473..7476    -  CDS            PTP: TERM_ADE05 - Experimental evidence at protein level: Swiss-Prot protein existence level 1. Protein covalently bound to the viral DNA that acts as a primer for viral genomic replication by DNA strand displacement. Assembles on the viral origin of replication in an initiation complex with viral polymerase, DBP, host NFIA and host POU2F1/OCT1. During initiation, the polymerase covalently couples the first dCTP with Ser- 580 of pTP. The terminal protein stimulates the template activity over 20 fold compared to protein-free templates. Neo-synthesized viral genomes are linked to two preterminal prot
   7507..7663    +  ncRNA          VA: Accession: RF00102 - VA RNA
   7762..7919    +  ncRNA          VA: Accession: RF00102 - VA RNA
   7937..9181    +  CDS            L1: PKG3_ADE05 - Experimental evidence at protein level: Swiss-Prot protein existence level 1. Involved in viral genome packaging through its interaction with packaging proteins 1 and 2. After proteolytic cleavage by adenovirus protease, L1 52/55k protein is removed from the capsid during viral maturation. From Human adenovirus C serotype 5 (HAdV-5) (Human adenovirus 5).
   9205..10959   +  CDS            CAP3_ADE05: Experimental evidence at protein level: Swiss-Prot protein existence level 1. Structural component of the virion that acts as a cement protein on the capsid exterior and which mediates the interactions between the hexons, including the peripentonal hexons, and reaches all the way to the penton vertices. Two hexon linking proteins IIIa, one from each facet, stabilize the unique edge interface between a pair of facets. As the virus enters the host cell, hexon linking proteins IIIa are shed concomitant with virion acidification in the endosome. During virus assembly, seems to play a role in the s
  11044..12756   +  CDS            L2: CAPSP_ADE05 - Experimental evidence at protein level: Swiss-Prot protein existence level 1. Major capsid protein that self-associates to form penton base pentamers, each in the shape of a pentagon, situated at the 12 vertices of the pseudo T=25 capsid. Involved in virus secondary attachment to host cell after initial attachment by the fiber protein. Binds host integrin heterodimer ITGAV-ITGB5 (alphaV-beta5) thereby triggering clathrin-mediated endocytosis of virions. Mediates initial virus attachment to CXADR-negative cells. Binding to integrins ITGAV-ITGB5 also seems to induce macropinocytosi
  12766..13359   +  CDS            L2: NP_ADE02 - Experimental evidence at protein level: Swiss-Prot protein existence level 1. Plays a role in the inhibition of host immune response within the nucleus. Interacts with cellular nucleosomes and immobilizes the host immune danger signal HMGB1 on chromatin. In turn, prevents HMGB1 release out of the cell and thus decreases inflammation. Plays also a role in the wrapping and condensation of the viral DNA. May also promote viral genome import into the nucleus. From Human adenovirus C serotype 2 (HAdV-2) (Human adenovirus 2).
  13432..14535   +  CDS            L2: CORE5_ADE05 - Experimental evidence at protein level: Swiss-Prot protein existence level 1. Associates loosely with the viral DNA to form an outer shell around the nucleoprotein-DNA complex and links it with the capsid by binding the endosome lysis protein. Dissociates from the viral genome during entry. Might be involved in nuclear capsid assembly of the viral particles through its association with NPM1/nucleophosmin. From Human adenovirus C serotype 5 (HAdV-5) (Human adenovirus 5).
  14566..14805   +  CDS            COR10_ADE02: Experimental evidence at protein level: Swiss-Prot protein existence level 1. [Pre-core protein X]: Interacts with the viral DNA and aids in tightly condensing it within the capsid. Cleavage of pre-core protein X may serve to partially relax this structure within the mature virion prior to its entry into the nucleus. From Human adenovirus C serotype 2 (HAdV-2) (Human adenovirus 2).
  14891..15640   +  CDS            L3: CAP6_ADE05 - Experimental evidence at protein level: Swiss-Prot protein existence level 1. [Protease cofactor]: Cofactor that activates the viral protease. Binds to viral protease in a 1:1 ratio. From Human adenovirus C serotype 5 (HAdV-5) (Human adenovirus 5).
  15729..18584   +  CDS            L3 (sequence partly withheld): CAPSH_ADE05 - Experimental evidence at protein level: Swiss-Prot protein existence level 1. Major capsid protein that self-associates to form 240 hexon trimers, each in the shape of a hexagon, building most of the pseudo T=25 capsid. Assembled into trimeric units with the help of the chaperone shutoff protein. Transported by pre-protein VI to the nucleus where it associates with other structural proteins to form an empty capsid. Might be involved, through its interaction with host dyneins, in the intracellular microtubule-dependent transport of incoming viral capsid to the nucleus. From Human
  18620..19231   +  CDS            L3: PRO_ADE05 - Experimental evidence at transcript level: Swiss-Prot protein existence level 2. Cleaves viral precursor proteins (pTP, pIIIa, pVI, pVII, pVIII, and pX) inside newly assembled particles giving rise to mature virions. Protease complexed to its cofactor slides along the viral DNA to specifically locate and cleave the viral precursors. Mature virions have a weakened organization compared to the unmature virions, thereby facilitating subsequent uncoating. Without maturation, the particle lacks infectivity and is unable to uncoat. Late in adenovirus infection, in the cytoplasm, may part
  19333..20919   -  CDS            DBP: DNB2_ADE05 - Experimental evidence at protein level: Swiss-Prot protein existence level 1. Plays a role in the elongation phase of viral strand displacement replication by unwinding the template in an ATP- independent fashion, employing its capacity to form multimers. Also enhances the rate of initiation. Released from template upon second strand synthesis. Assembles in complex with viral pTP, viral pol, host NFIA and host POU2F1/OCT1 on viral origin of replication. Covers the whole ssDNA genome during synthesis. The complementary strand synthesis induces its relese from DNA template. May inhi
  20948..23368   +  CDS            L4: SHUT_ADE05 - Experimental evidence at protein level: Swiss-Prot protein existence level 1. Protein that inhibits host translation while promoting late viral translation by ribosome shunting. Blocks host cap-dependent translation by binding to eIF4G, displacing MKNK1 from cap initiation complexes and preventing EIF4E phosphorylation. Binds to the tripartite leader sequence of viral late mRNAs and recruits host eIF4G, PABPC1/poly-A binding protein and 40S ribosomes subunits on viral mRNAs, allowing ribosome shunting and efficient translation of late viral mRNAs even though conventional translati
  23581..23964   +  CDS            SF33K_ADE02 (fragment): Experimental evidence at protein level: Swiss-Prot protein existence level 1. Probably functions as the small terminase that is part of the molecular motor that translocates genomic DNA in empty capsid during DNA packaging. This motor is located at a unique vertex and comprises at least the IVa2 ATPase, the small terminase 33K and probably a portal. Forms a ring-like structure of about 17 nm in which genomic DNA is translocated into the capsid. Stimulates IVa2 ATPase activity in the presence of the viral genome. Once the DNA is packaged, the terminase detaches: the 33K protein is present in th
  24055..24735   +  CDS            L4: CAP8_ADE02 - Experimental evidence at protein level: Swiss-Prot protein existence level 1. [Hexon-linking protein-C]: Structural component of the virion that acts as a cement protein on the capsid interior and which glue the peripentonal hexons and group-of-nine hexons together. From Human adenovirus C serotype 2 (HAdV-2) (Human adenovirus 2).
  24739..25059   +  CDS            E312_ADE02: Experimental evidence at protein level: Swiss-Prot protein existence level 1. From Human adenovirus C serotype 2 (HAdV-2) (Human adenovirus 2).
  25474..25839   +  CDS            E3145_ADE02: Experimental evidence at protein level: Swiss-Prot protein existence level 1. May prevent Nf-kappaB activation by immune signals like Tumor necrosis factor, presumably by inhibiting NFKB1 dimer DNA-binding. May act directly at the TNF receptor to inhibit signaling. From Human adenovirus C serotype 2 (HAdV-2) (Human adenovirus 2).
  25870..26034   -  CDS            UXP_ADE05 (fragment): Experimental evidence at transcript level: Swiss-Prot protein existence level 2. Might play a role in viral replication since it is associated with viral replication centers. Seems to have an effect on DBP localization. From Human adenovirus C serotype 5 (HAdV-5) (Human adenovirus 5).
  26045..27787   +  CDS            SPIKE_ADE05: Experimental evidence at protein level: Swiss-Prot protein existence level 1. Forms spikes that protrude from each vertex of the icosahedral capsid. Interacts with host coxsackievirus and adenovirus receptor CXADR located at the cell tight junctions to provide virion initial attachment to target cell. The fiber protein binds to CXADR with a higher affinity than CXADR binds to itself, thereby blocking the cell-cell adhesion function of CXADR dimers and leading to local disruption of the tight junction. Fiber protein present on neo- synthesized particles may thus disrupt the junctional integrity
  27920..27997   -  CDS            E417_ADE03: Protein predicted: Swiss-Prot protein existence level 4. From Human adenovirus B serotype 3 (HAdV-3) (Human adenovirus 3).
  28199..29080   -  CDS            E434_ADE02: Experimental evidence at protein level: Swiss-Prot protein existence level 1. Plays a major role to prevent cellular inhibition of viral genome replication by nuclear bodies. Assembles an SCF-like E3 ubiquitin ligase complex based on the cellular proteins ELOB, ELOC, CUL5 and RBX1, in cooperation with viral E1B-55K. This viral RING-type ligase ubiquitinates cellular substrates prior to proteasomal degradation: p53/TP53, LIG4, MRE11-RAD50-NBS1 (MRN) complex, ITGA3, DAXX and BLM. From Human adenovirus C serotype 2 (HAdV-2) (Human adenovirus 2).
  29359..29706   -  CDS            E411_ADE05: Experimental evidence at protein level: Swiss-Prot protein existence level 1. From Human adenovirus C serotype 5 (HAdV-5) (Human adenovirus 5).
  29706..30095   -  CDS            E4RF2_ADE02: Protein predicted: Swiss-Prot protein existence level 4. From Human adenovirus C serotype 2 (HAdV-2) (Human adenovirus 2).
  30146..30529   -  CDS            E4RF1_ADE02: Experimental evidence at protein level: Swiss-Prot protein existence level 1. May modulate tight-junctions functions of infected cells through interactions with PDZ proteins. E4 ORF1 has ben show for Adenovirus 9 to interact with protein involved in tight junction regulation. May play a role in mTOR activation by activating PI3- kinase, thus overriding cellular checkpoint for translation. From Human adenovirus C serotype 2 (HAdV-2) (Human adenovirus 2).
  30839..30941   -  repeat_region  ITR: inverted terminal repeat of human adenovirus serotype 5 inverted
  30995..31119   +  CDS            TcR (fragment): tetracycline efflux protein; tet; confers resistance to tetracycline
  31165..31753   -  rep_origin     ori: high-copy-number ColE1/pMB1/pBR322/pUC origin of replication
  31905..32765   -  CDS            AmpR: β-lactamase; bla; confers resistance to ampicillin, carbenicillin, and related antibiotics
  32766..32870   -  promoter       AmpR promoter: bla
  33029..33131   +  repeat_region  ITR: inverted terminal repeat of human adenovirus serotype 5 inverted
  33219..33369   +  misc_signal    Ad5 Ψ: packaging signal for adenovirus serotype 5
  33552..33604   -  misc_feature   bom (fragment): basis of mobility region from pBR322
  33759..34138   +  enhancer       CMV enhancer: human cytomegalovirus immediate early enhancer
  34139..34342   +  promoter       CMV promoter: human cytomegalovirus (CMV) immediate early promoter
  34338..34371   +  LTR            5' LTR (truncated) (fragment): truncated 5' long terminal repeat (LTR) from HIV-1
  34387..34405   +  promoter       T7 promoter: promoter for bacteriophage T7 RNA polymerase
  34435..34459   +  protein_bind   attB1: mutant version of attB; recombination site for the Gateway® BP reaction BP Clonase™
  34460..36817   +  CDS            Stat5b: STA5B_MOUSE - Experimental evidence at protein level: Swiss-Prot protein existence level 1. Carries out a dual function: signal transduction and activation of transcription. Mediates cellular responses to the cytokine KITLG/SCF and other growth factors. Binds to the GAS element and activates PRL-induced transcription. Positively regulates hematopoietic/erythroid differentiation. From Mus musculus (Mouse).
  36886..36970   +  CDS            large T antigen (fragment): large T antigen from SV40 (simian virus 40)
  36993..37114   +  polyA_signal   SV40 poly(A) signal: SV40 polyadenylation signal
  37200..37503   +  enhancer       CMV enhancer: human cytomegalovirus immediate early enhancer
  37504..37707   +  promoter       CMV promoter: human cytomegalovirus (CMV) immediate early promoter
  37752..38471   +  CDS            EGFP: the original enhanced GFP (Yang et al., 1996) mammalian codon-optimized
  38472..15      -  protein_bind   attB2 (across the origin): mutant version of attB; recombination site for the Gateway® BP reaction BP Clonase™
