[The description below was written by a language model from this plasmid's Addgene catalogue record and pLannotate feature annotations shown in this document.]
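Description:
pAD-CMV-STAT5B-DN-CMV-GFP is an adenoviral expression clone of about 38.5 kb, made by Gateway recombination into the pAD/CMV/V5-DEST destination vector. The backbone carries most of a human adenovirus serotype 5 genome. The feature table shows the polymerase, preterminal protein, DNA-binding protein, VA RNAs, the late-region capsid and core proteins (hexon, penton base, fiber, IIIa, VI, VIII, IX), the viral protease and E4 open reading frames. All of this is bounded by two Ad5 inverted terminal repeats, with the Ψ packaging signal next to the left ITR. No E1 coding sequences are annotated, and the expression cassette sits where E1 would normally lie, which is consistent with a replication-incompetent vector that needs an E1-complementing packaging line. Between the ITRs, outside the viral genome, are a high-copy ColE1/pUC-type origin and an ampicillin resistance gene for propagation and selection in E. coli.

The payload lies between attB1 and attB2 and holds two independent CMV-driven units. The vector's own CMV enhancer/promoter, followed by a T7 promoter, drives mouse Stat5b carrying the Y699F substitution. The record describes this mutant as dominant negative and lists a C-terminal FLAG tag, although the tag is not separately annotated. An SV40 polyadenylation signal terminates this transcript. A second CMV enhancer/promoter then drives EGFP, which ends just before attB2 and appears to rely on the backbone's downstream HSV TK poly(A) signal. The vector's V5 tag also lies downstream of attB2, and the record does not list it as fused to either insert. The construct is used to produce adenovirus that interferes with STAT5 signalling in transduced cells, which can be identified by green fluorescence. The associated study examined STAT5 activation in the hair follicle dermal papilla.
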