Addgene plasmid #83262: pAD-CMV-STAT5B-DN-CMV-GFP
Purpose: Adenoviral expression of dominant negative STAT5B with co-expression of GFP
Depositing lab: Andrew Brooks. Depositing organization: University of Queensland. Publication: STAT5 Activation in the Dermal Papilla Is Important for Hair Follicle Growth Phase Induction. Legrand JM, Roy E, Ellis JJ, Francois M, Brooks AJ, Khosrotehrani K. J Invest Dermatol. 2016 Sep;136(9):1781-91. doi: 10.1016/j.jid.2016.04.014. Epub 2016 Apr 27. PubMed 27131881.
Backbone
  Vector backbone: pAD/CMV/V5-DEST
  Backbone manufacturer: Invitrogen
  Vector type: Adenoviral
Growth in bacteria
  Bacterial resistance: Ampicillin, 100 μg/mL
  Growth temperature: 37°C
  Growth strain: NEB Stable
  Copy number: Unknown
Gene/Insert 1
  Gene/Insert name: Stat5b (alt name: Signal transducer and activator of transcription 5B)
  Species: M. musculus (mouse)
  Mutation: dominant negative (Y699F)
  Entrez Gene: Stat5b
  Promoter: CMV
  Tag / fusion protein: FLAG (C terminal on insert)
  Cloning method: Gateway Cloning
  Sequencing primers: 5′ T7
Gene/Insert 2
  Gene/Insert name: eGFP
  Species: jellyfish
  Promoter: CMV
  Cloning method: Gateway Cloning
  Sequencing primers: 5′ unknown
Terms and licenses: Academic/Nonprofit Terms; Industry Terms: Not Available to Industry
How to cite: pAD-CMV-STAT5B-DN-CMV-GFP was a gift from Andrew Brooks (Addgene plasmid # 83262 ; http://n2t.net/addgene:83262 ; RRID:Addgene_83262)
